# Supplementary material for: RefPlantNLR is a comprehensive collection of experimentally validated plant disease resistance proteins from the NLR family
Source: PLoS Biol. 2021 Oct 20;19(10):e3001124. doi: 10.1371/journal.pbio.3001124 (PMC8559963; doi:10.1371/journal.pbio.3001124)
Supplement: S3 Dataset — This file contains 377 genomic loci containing the gene models of 396 RefPlantNLR entries. (GB) [file pbio.3001124.s015.gb]

LOCUS       AT5G66890               1529 bp    DNA     linear   UNA 30-JUL-2003
DEFINITION  Leucine-rich repeat (LRR) family protein.
ACCESSION   836823
KEYWORDS    .
SOURCE      Arabidopsis thaliana (thale cress)
  ORGANISM  Arabidopsis thaliana
            Eukaryota; Viridiplantae; Streptophyta; Embryophyta; Tracheophyta;
            Spermatophyta; Magnoliopsida; eudicotyledons; Gunneridae;
            Pentapetalae; rosids; malvids; Brassicales; Brassicaceae;
            Camelineae; Arabidopsis.
FEATURES             Location/Qualifiers
     source          1..1529
                     /organism="Arabidopsis thaliana"
                     /mol_type="genomic DNA"
                     /db_xref="taxon:3702"
                     /chromosome=5
                     /ecotype="Columbia"
                     /label="source Arabidopsis thaliana"
     gene            <1..>28
                     /gene="SNRK2.3"
                     /locus_tag="AT5G66880"
                     /gene_synonym="SNRK2-3; SRK2I; SUCROSE NONFERMENTING 1
                     (SNF1)-RELATED PROTEIN KINASE 2-3; sucrose nonfermenting
                     1(SNF1)-related protein kinase 2.3"
                     /note="encodes a member of SNF1-related protein kinases
                     (SnRK2) whose activity is activated by ionic (salt) and
                     non-ionic (mannitol) osmotic stress. Enzyme involved in
                     the ABA signaling during seed germination, dormancy and
                     seedling growth."
                     /db_xref="Araport:AT5G66880"
                     /db_xref="GeneID:836822"
                     /db_xref="TAIR:AT5G66880"
                     /label="SNRK2.3 gene"
     mRNA            <1..28
                     /gene="SNRK2.3"
                     /locus_tag="AT5G66880"
                     /gene_synonym="SNRK2-3; SRK2I; SUCROSE NONFERMENTING 1
                     (SNF1)-RELATED PROTEIN KINASE 2-3; sucrose nonfermenting
                     1(SNF1)-related protein kinase 2.3"
                     /product="sucrose nonfermenting 1(SNF1)-related protein
                     kinase 2.3"
                     /inference="Similar to RNA sequence,
                     EST:INSD:EL297162.1,INSD:AV790678.1,INSD:BP582112.1,
                     INSD:AV825234.1,INSD:BP847258.1,INSD:BU636398.1,
                     INSD:DR375251.1,INSD:ES059354.1,INSD:EL007258.1,
                     INSD:BP576846.1,INSD:EH875333.1,INSD:DR232397.1,
                     INSD:BP565074.1,INSD:T44099.1,INSD:DR232402.1,
                     INSD:DR232391.1,INSD:EH951817.1,INSD:DR232398.1,
                     INSD:DR232390.1,INSD:ES076472.1,INSD:ES132128.1,
                     INSD:EH821661.1,INSD:BP577353.1,INSD:EH854448.1,
                     INSD:DR232400.1,INSD:AV520659.1,INSD:EH969309.1,
                     INSD:BP620418.1,INSD:AV559791.1,INSD:ES049031.1,
                     INSD:BP868278.1,INSD:BP811047.1,INSD:DR232395.1,
                     INSD:ES129556.1,INSD:BP605991.1,INSD:DR232393.1,
                     INSD:ES167767.1,INSD:DR232396.1,INSD:DR232392.1,
                     INSD:DR232401.1,INSD:EH815593.1,INSD:EH982241.1,
                     INSD:BP572093.1,INSD:BP665384.1,INSD:ES044046.1,
                     INSD:BP669468.1,INSD:BP578115.1"
                     /inference="similar to RNA sequence,
                     mRNA:INSD:BT002082.1,INSD:L05562.1,INSD:BX830791.1,
                     INSD:AY093098.1"
                     /transcript_id="NM_001345807.1"
                     /db_xref="GeneID:836822"
                     /db_xref="TAIR:AT5G66880"
                     /db_xref="Araport:AT5G66880"
                     /transcription="AACGGATAAATACAGAGAATTTAGAGAAAAAAGTTTCTTAGG
                     AAGCAACATCAATCATCAAAACGCGGCGGCTCTTGTCGTATCAAAGCAACTGAACGTT
                     GTCGTTTTGGGACAATCCTTATCTCTTGGGGCAACCAATTATTGCCTTTTTTCTTCCT
                     CTCTTTCCTTATTCGTTCTCTTCTTGAAGATATTTTTCCATTTATTTTCTCGAATCTT
                     CTTCTTCTTCCTAGATTCCAGCGACTTAACAACAACAACAACAACATATTCTCTGCTG
                     GGTATTAGATTCGAATTTCTCTTTTTGTGATCAGAAATGGATCGAGCTCCGGTGACCA
                     CAGGACCGTTGGATATGCCGATTATGCACGACAGTGATCGATATGACTTCGTTAAGGA
                     TATTGGTTCTGGTAATTTCGGTGTTGCTCGTCTTATGAGAGATAAACTCACTAAAGAG
                     CTTGTTGCTGTCAAGTACATCGAGAGAGGAGACAAGATTGATGAAAATGTTCAAAGGG
                     AGATCATTAACCACAGGTCACTAAGGCATCCTAATATTGTCAGATTTAAAGAGGTCAT
                     TTTGACGCCGACTCATCTGGCTATCATAATGGAATATGCTTCTGGCGGTGAACTTTAC
                     GAGCGGATTTGCAATGCAGGACGGTTTAGTGAAGATGAGGCTCGGTTCTTCTTTCAGC
                     AGCTTCTATCTGGAGTCAGTTATTGTCATTCGATGCAAATTTGCCATCGTGACCTGAA
                     GCTAGAGAATACATTGTTGGATGGAAGTCCTGCTCCTCGATTAAAAATTTGTGATTTT
                     GGATATTCAAAGTCTTCTGTTCTTCATTCACAACCAAAGTCAACTGTTGGTACTCCTG
                     CATACATCGCTCCAGAGGTACTGCTTCGTCAGGAATATGATGGCAAGATTGCAGATGT
                     ATGGTCATGTGGTGTGACCTTATACGTCATGTTGGTTGGAGCGTATCCGTTCGAAGAT
                     CCAGAAGAGCCAAGAGACTATCGGAAAACAATACAGAGAATCCTTAGCGTTAAATACT
                     CAATCCCTGATGACATACGGATATCACCTGAATGCTGTCATCTTATTTCAAGAATCTT
                     CGTGGCTGATCCCGCTACCAGAATAAGCATACCAGAGATCAAAACCCATAGTTGGTTC
                     TTGAAGAATCTCCCTGCTGATCTAATGAACGAGAGCAACACAGGAAGCCAGTTCCAGG
                     AGCCTGAACAACCAATGCAAAGCCTTGACACAATCATGCAAATCATCTCTGAAGCCAC
                     AATTCCCGCTGTTCGAAACCGTTGCCTAGACGATTTCATGACTGACAATCTTGATCTT
                     GACGATGACATGGATGACTTTGACTCTGAATCTGAAATCGACATTGACAGTAGCGGAG
                     AGATAGTTTACGCTCTCTAATAAAAAGCCTTTTTTAACAACCAAAACACTTCTCTATC
                     TGTTCTAAGACCAGTAGTGTTCTGATCCTCTGGTTTCAAATTCTACCAATTTTTGTAT
                     TGTCTCTGTTTGTTTCTTGTTTTCTTCATGCACACATATATCATATATGTAATGTAAA
                     ATATCATCTGTGTATATTATATATATATTCCAATGTCACACAAAAGCAAATTAACAGT
                     TAAAACAGTTGAAGCAAGTTGAGGTTA"
                     /label="SNRK2.3 mRNA"
     gene            complement(<1..1529)
                     /locus_tag="AT5G66890"
                     /gene_synonym="MUD21.15; MUD21_15"
                     /db_xref="Araport:AT5G66890"
                     /db_xref="GeneID:836823"
                     /db_xref="TAIR:AT5G66890"
                     /label="gene"
     mRNA            join(complement(1238..1529),complement(915..1132),
                     complement(<1..827))
                     /locus_tag="AT5G66890"
                     /gene_synonym="MUD21.15; MUD21_15"
                     /product="Leucine-rich repeat (LRR) family protein"
                     /inference="Similar to RNA sequence,
                     EST:INSD:AV790678.1,INSD:DR375251.1"
                     /transcript_id="NM_126088.2"
                     /db_xref="GeneID:836823"
                     /db_xref="TAIR:AT5G66890"
                     /db_xref="Araport:AT5G66890"
                     /transcription="AAAGAGTCGGTCAATAGATTAAAATTTCTCTCAAATTGCTTG
                     GTTTTCATCTTAATTCATAATTCTCCTCTCCCTTCATAGGAACCATTATGAATTCGAA
                     TTCGATTCAAAGCTTTGATGCCTTGCCCCACAATCTTCGAGAGTGTTTCTTGGACATG
                     GCCTCATTTCTTGAAGACCAAAGGATAATAGCTTCCACTATAATTGACTTATGGTCTG
                     CATCATACGGTAAAGAGGGTATGAATAACCTCCAAGATCTTGCCTCTCGCAATCTCCT
                     TAAACTTCTTCCTATTGGGAGAAATGAGTATGAAGATGGTTTCTACAATGAGTTATTG
                     GTTAAACAAGACAACGTCCTTAGAGAATTTGCTATAAATCAATGCCTAAAAGAGTCGT
                     CTTCGATTTTCGAAAGGAAAAGATTAAACTTGGAGATACAAGATAACAAATTCCCAAA
                     CTGGTGTTTAAATCCAAAACAACCTATTGTTATTAATGCATCTCTCTTTTCTATCTCT
                     ACTGATGATTCATTTGCATCAAGTTGGTTTGAAATGGATTGTCCAAATGTTGAAGCTT
                     TAGTTCTTAATATCTCTTCATCAAACTATGCATTACCAAACTTCATTGCTACTATGAA
                     GGAATTGAAGGTTGTGATTATCATAAATCACGGTCTTGAGCCTGCAAAGTTGACTAAC
                     TTGTCTTGTCTCAGCTCGTTACCAAACCTGAAACGGATCAGATTCGAGAAAGTTTCAA
                     TCAGTTTGCTTGACATTCCCAAACTTGGTCTCAAGAGTCTTGAGAAGTTGTCCTTATG
                     GTTTTGTCACGTTGTTGATGCTCTCAACGAATTAGAAGATGTTTCTGAAACTTTACAA
                     AGTCTACAGGAAATCGAGATTGACTATTGCTACAATCTTGATGAATTACCATATTGGA
                     TCTCTCAAGTTGTTTCATTGAAGAAGCTTAGTGTCACAAATTGTAACAAGCTTTGCAG
                     AGTCATAGAAGCTATAGGTGACTTAAGGGACCTTGAAACGCTGAGACTGAGTTCTTGT
                     GCTAGTCTCTTAGAGCTACCTGAAACGATTGACAGACTCGACAATTTGCGGTTTCTTG
                     ATGTTTCTGGTGGCTTCCAACTGAAAAACCTGCCTCTAGAAATTGGAAAGCTCAAGAA
                     GCTTGAGAAGATTTCGATGAAAGATTGTTATCGATGCGAGTTACCGGATTCTGTGAAG
                     AATCTAGAGAATCTGGAAGTGAAATGCGACGAAGATACTGCGTTCTTGTGGAAAATAT
                     TGAAACCAGAAATGAAGAATCTGACGATCACAGAGGAAAAAACAGAACATAACCTCAA
                     CTTGCTTCAACTGTTTTAA"
                     /label="Leucine-rich repeat (LRR) family protein mRNA"
     CDS             join(complement(1238..1440),complement(915..1132),
                     complement(1..827))
                     /locus_tag="AT5G66890"
                     /gene_synonym="MUD21.15; MUD21_15"
                     /inference="Similar to RNA sequence,
                     EST:INSD:AV790678.1,INSD:DR375251.1"
                     /note="Leucine-rich repeat (LRR) family protein; BEST
                     Arabidopsis thaliana protein match is: Disease resistance
                     protein (CC-NBS-LRR class) family (TAIR:AT5G66900.1); Has
                     1807 Blast hits to 1807 proteins in 277 species: Archae -
                     0; Bacteria - 0; Metazoa - 736; Fungi - 347; Plants - 385;
                     Viruses - 0; Other Eukaryotes - 339 (source: NCBI BLink)."
                     /codon_start=1
                     /transl_table=1
                     /product="Leucine-rich repeat (LRR) family protein"
                     /protein_id="NP_201490.1"
                     /db_xref="GI:15240125"
                     /db_xref="GeneID:836823"
                     /db_xref="TAIR:AT5G66890"
                     /db_xref="Araport:AT5G66890"
                     /translation="MNSNSIQSFDALPHNLRECFLDMASFLEDQRIIASTIIDLWSAS
                     YGKEGMNNLQDLASRNLLKLLPIGRNEYEDGFYNELLVKQDNVLREFAINQCLKESSS
                     IFERKRLNLEIQDNKFPNWCLNPKQPIVINASLFSISTDDSFASSWFEMDCPNVEALV
                     LNISSSNYALPNFIATMKELKVVIIINHGLEPAKLTNLSCLSSLPNLKRIRFEKVSIS
                     LLDIPKLGLKSLEKLSLWFCHVVDALNELEDVSETLQSLQEIEIDYCYNLDELPYWIS
                     QVVSLKKLSVTNCNKLCRVIEAIGDLRDLETLRLSSCASLLELPETIDRLDNLRFLDV
                     SGGFQLKNLPLEIGKLKKLEKISMKDCYRCELPDSVKNLENLEVKCDEDTAFLWKILK
                     PEMKNLTITEEKTEHNLNLLQLF"
                     /label="Leucine-rich repeat (LRR) family protein CDS"
ORIGIN      
        1 ttaaaacagt tgaagcaagt tgaggttatg ttctgttttt tcctctgtga tcgtcagatt
       61 cttcatttct ggtttcaata ttttccacaa gaacgcagta tcttcgtcgc atttcacttc
      121 cagattctct agattcttca cagaatccgg taactcgcat cgataacaat ctttcatcga
      181 aatcttctca agcttcttga gctttccaat ttctagaggc aggtttttca gttggaagcc
      241 accagaaaca tcaagaaacc gcaaattgtc gagtctgtca atcgtttcag gtagctctaa
      301 gagactagca caagaactca gtctcagcgt ttcaaggtcc cttaagtcac ctatagcttc
      361 tatgactctg caaagcttgt tacaatttgt gacactaagc ttcttcaatg aaacaacttg
      421 agagatccaa tatggtaatt catcaagatt gtagcaatag tcaatctcga tttcctgtag
      481 actttgtaaa gtttcagaaa catcttctaa ttcgttgaga gcatcaacaa cgtgacaaaa
      541 ccataaggac aacttctcaa gactcttgag accaagtttg ggaatgtcaa gcaaactgat
      601 tgaaactttc tcgaatctga tccgtttcag gtttggtaac gagctgagac aagacaagtt
      661 agtcaacttt gcaggctcaa gaccgtgatt tatgataatc acaaccttca attccttcat
      721 agtagcaatg aagtttggta atgcatagtt tgatgaagag atattaagaa ctaaagcttc
      781 aacatttgga caatccattt caaaccaact tgatgcaaat gaatcatctg taaacaaaaa
      841 agaagaagat caatcatatg aagtaaatat gattaaaggg tgtatgaaac agagcaaaga
      901 aataattata ttaccagtag agatagaaaa gagagatgca ttaataacaa taggttgttt
      961 tggatttaaa caccagtttg ggaatttgtt atcttgtatc tccaagttta atcttttcct
     1021 ttcgaaaatc gaagacgact cttttaggca ttgatttata gcaaattctc taaggacgtt
     1081 gtcttgttta accaataact cattgtagaa accatcttca tactcatttc tcctatatta
     1141 aagcaaataa ataaaggaaa gttgggaaaa atatggtgaa accgttttct ataggcttta
     1201 gggttaagaa ttggtagatg aatggaaagt aacataccca ataggaagaa gtttaaggag
     1261 attgcgagag gcaagatctt ggaggttatt cataccctct ttaccgtatg atgcagacca
     1321 taagtcaatt atagtggaag ctattatcct ttggtcttca agaaatgagg ccatgtccaa
     1381 gaaacactct cgaagattgt ggggcaaggc atcaaagctt tgaatcgaat tcgaattcat
     1441 aatggttcct atgaagggag aggagaatta tgaattaaga tgaaaaccaa gcaatttgag
     1501 agaaatttta atctattgac cgactcttt
//
LOCUS       GmNNL1^HT1              3616 bp    DNA     linear   UNA 26-OCT-2011
DEFINITION  LOC100797941: TMV resistance protein N.
ACCESSION   100797941
KEYWORDS    .
SOURCE      Glycine max (soybean)
  ORGANISM  Glycine max
            Eukaryota; Viridiplantae; Streptophyta; Embryophyta; Tracheophyta;
            Spermatophyta; Magnoliopsida; eudicotyledons; Gunneridae;
            Pentapetalae; rosids; fabids; Fabales; Fabaceae; Papilionoideae; 50
            kb inversion clade; NPAAA clade; indigoferoid/millettioid clade;
            Phaseoleae; Glycine; Glycine subgen. Soja.
FEATURES             Location/Qualifiers
     CDS             join(1..497,742..1840,2029..2301,2410..3576)
                     /gene="LOC100797941"
                     /note="Derived by automated computational analysis using
                     gene prediction method: Gnomon."
                     /codon_start=1
                     /transl_table=1
                     /product="TMV resistance protein N"
                     /protein_id="XP_006574772.1"
                     /db_xref="GI:571439156"
                     /db_xref="GeneID:100797941"
                     /Original_Translation="MAHRTAPSWSTFTLKWIYDVFLSFRGEDTRQKFTG
                     NLYNSLCEKGVHTFIDDEGLRRGEEITPALLNAIQNSRIAIVVFSKNYASSTFCLDKL
                     VKILECLKEEKGRSVFPIFYDVDPSHVRHQKGTYSEALAKHEERFPDDSDKVQKWRKA
                     LYEAANLSGWHFQHGELEYKSIRKIVKEVYKRISCIPLHIADNPIGLEHAVLEVKSLL
                     GHGSDVNIIGIYGIGGIGKTTISRAVYNLICSQFEGTCFLLDIREKAINKQGLVQLQE
                     MLLSEVLKKKHIKVGDVNRGIPIIKRRLEKKKVLLVLDDVDKLEQLKVLAGESRWFGN
                     GSIIIITTRDKHLLATHGVVKIYDVKPLNVAKALELFNWCAFKNHKADPLYVNIANRA
                     VSYACGIPLALEVIGSHLFGKTKSLWAMGYECNSALDKYERIPHEKIHEILKVSYDGL
                     EENEKQIFLDIACFFNTCGVGYVTSVLRAHGFHVKDGLRVLVDRSLLKIDASGCVRMH
                     DLIRDTGREIVRQESTVEPGRRSRLWFEEDIVHVLEENTGTDKIEFIKLEGYNNIQVQ
                     WNGKALKEMKNLRILIIENTTFSTGPEHLPNSLRVLDWSCYPSPSLPADFNPKRVELL
                     LMPESCLQIFQPYNMFESLSVLSIEDCQFLTDLPSLREVPLLAYLCIDNCTNLVKIDG
                     SIGFLDKLQLLSAKRCSKLKILAPCVMLPSLEILDLRGCTCLDSFPEVLGKMENIKEI
                     YLDETAIETLPCSIGNFVGLQLLSLRKCGRLHQLPGSICILPKVKVIFGFGHVVYRFW
                     EENQYEQELSLEVSPRSMVVVDGDLDFTYIDMYYPHISPNNVIQVCSPNLLLHHDFIL
                     LFKKLASKDGSRCRKSSMHFSFRNKFPKIAVCCSVLPSLKITMILILKLGVLINGTKI
                     FSSSCNYLFTQTWNPKLWCDLESKAEGMFSEQEWNEAEILFELGYPTPCAGLTMSLHN
                     FAEGRLNWTLFGVYEEGNNKEDIKFKDPMSTFSFCNMLMEPPSSLPSCLYYVVK"
                     /modified_by="jkourelis"
                     /label="LOC100797941 CDS"
     gene            1..3616
                     /gene="LOC100797941"
                     /note="Derived by automated computational analysis using
                     gene prediction method: Gnomon."
                     /db_xref="GeneID:100797941"
                     /label="LOC100797941 gene"
     mRNA            join(1..497,742..1840,2029..2301,2410..3616)
                     /gene="LOC100797941"
                     /product="TMV resistance protein N"
                     /note="Derived by automated computational analysis using
                     gene prediction method: Gnomon. Supporting evidence
                     includes similarity to: 7 Proteins, and 33% coverage of
                     the annotated genomic feature by RNAseq alignments"
                     /transcript_id="XM_006574709.3"
                     /db_xref="GeneID:100797941"
                     /transcription="ATGGCACACAGAACAGCACCATCTTGGTCTACCTTCACACTT
                     AAATGGATTTATGATGTCTTCCTCAGTTTTAGAGGTGAAGACACTCGTCAAAAATTCA
                     CTGGCAATCTCTACAATTCTCTGTGTGAAAAGGGAGTTCATACTTTCATTGATGATGA
                     AGGGCTTAGAAGAGGGGAAGAAATTACACCAGCTCTTCTCAATGCCATTCAAAATTCA
                     AGGATTGCCATTGTTGTTTTCTCTAAGAACTATGCATCCTCAACTTTTTGTTTGGATA
                     AACTTGTCAAGATCCTTGAGTGCTTGAAGGAAGAAAAAGGTCGATCAGTTTTTCCAAT
                     ATTTTATGATGTGGATCCATCACATGTTCGGCATCAGAAAGGGACTTATTCAGAAGCA
                     TTGGCAAAACATGAAGAAAGGTTCCCAGATGACAGTGACAAAGTGCAAAAATGGAGGA
                     AGGCTTTATATGAAGCAGCCAATCTATCAGGCTGGCATTTCCAACATGGGGAGCTAGA
                     ATATAAGTCCATCCGAAAAATTGTTAAAGAGGTCTATAAAAGGATTAGTTGCATTCCT
                     TTACACATTGCTGATAATCCAATTGGGCTAGAGCATGCAGTGCTAGAAGTGAAATCTC
                     TCCTTGGACATGGTTCTGATGTCAACATTATAGGAATTTATGGTATTGGTGGTATCGG
                     TAAAACCACAATTTCTCGTGCCGTGTATAACTTGATTTGTAGTCAATTTGAAGGCACA
                     TGTTTTCTCCTTGACATTAGAGAAAAGGCAATCAATAAGCAAGGTCTTGTCCAACTCC
                     AAGAAATGTTACTTTCTGAAGTACTCAAGAAGAAACATATCAAAGTGGGTGATGTTAA
                     CAGAGGAATTCCAATAATAAAAAGGAGGCTTGAAAAAAAGAAGGTTCTTCTGGTTTTA
                     GATGATGTTGACAAATTAGAGCAGTTAAAGGTTCTTGCAGGAGAAAGTCGTTGGTTTG
                     GCAATGGAAGTATAATCATTATCACCACAAGAGACAAACACTTGCTAGCGACTCATGG
                     GGTGGTAAAAATATATGATGTTAAACCATTAAATGTTGCAAAGGCTCTTGAATTGTTT
                     AACTGGTGTGCCTTTAAAAATCATAAAGCTGATCCACTTTATGTGAATATTGCTAACC
                     GTGCAGTTTCTTATGCGTGTGGCATTCCATTGGCTCTGGAAGTGATAGGTTCTCATTT
                     ATTTGGAAAAACGAAGAGCCTCTGGGCAATGGGGTACGAATGTAATTCTGCATTGGAT
                     AAATATGAAAGAATTCCTCATGAAAAGATCCATGAAATACTTAAAGTAAGCTATGATG
                     GTTTGGAAGAAAATGAGAAGCAAATTTTCCTTGACATTGCTTGTTTCTTCAATACTTG
                     TGGTGTGGGCTACGTCACATCAGTGCTACGTGCTCATGGTTTTCATGTAAAAGATGGT
                     TTGAGAGTGTTGGTTGACAGATCTCTCTTAAAGATTGATGCTTCTGGTTGTGTGAGAA
                     TGCATGATCTAATTCGAGACACAGGCAGAGAAATTGTAAGGCAAGAATCAACAGTTGA
                     GCCTGGCAGACGTAGTAGGTTATGGTTTGAAGAGGACATTGTTCATGTTTTGGAAGAA
                     AATACGGGAACTGATAAAATAGAATTCATAAAGCTTGAAGGGTACAACAACATACAAG
                     TGCAATGGAATGGAAAAGCCTTGAAGGAGATGAAGAACCTGAGGATTTTGATTATTGA
                     AAATACAACCTTTTCTACAGGCCCCGAGCATCTGCCAAATAGTTTGAGAGTGCTAGAT
                     TGGAGTTGCTACCCTTCACCATCTTTGCCTGCTGATTTCAATCCTAAACGAGTTGAGC
                     TACTCCTTATGCCTGAAAGTTGCCTTCAAATCTTCCAACCATACAATATGTTTGAATC
                     ATTGTCTGTGTTAAGCATTGAAGATTGCCAGTTCTTAACAGATCTACCAAGCCTACGA
                     GAAGTACCACTTTTAGCATATTTGTGTATTGATAATTGCACCAATTTGGTTAAAATTG
                     ATGGTTCAATTGGCTTTCTTGATAAGCTCCAACTCTTGAGTGCTAAACGGTGTAGCAA
                     GCTAAAAATTCTAGCACCCTGCGTCATGTTGCCATCTCTTGAAATTTTGGACCTTCGG
                     GGGTGCACATGTCTTGATAGCTTCCCGGAAGTATTGGGAAAGATGGAGAACATAAAAG
                     AAATATATTTAGACGAGACAGCCATAGAGACACTGCCATGTTCAATTGGAAATTTTGT
                     TGGGCTTCAACTTTTGTCCCTGAGGAAATGCGGAAGGCTTCATCAGCTACCAGGTAGT
                     ATATGTATATTGCCGAAAGTTAAAGTGATTTTCGGTTTTGGGCATGTGGTATATCGAT
                     TTTGGGAAGAGAACCAATATGAACAAGAGTTGAGCTTAGAAGTGTCTCCAAGGTCCAT
                     GGTTGTTGTTGATGGTGACCTGGATTTTACATATATTGACATGTATTATCCACACATA
                     AGTCCAAATAATGTCATCCAAGTATGCAGTCCTAATCTGCTCTTGCATCATGATTTCA
                     TTTTGTTGTTCAAAAAGCTTGCAAGCAAGGATGGGAGCAGATGCAGGAAATCGTCAAT
                     GCATTTCTCGTTTCGAAACAAATTCCCCAAGATTGCGGTATGTTGTTCTGTATTGCCT
                     AGTTTGAAAATTACCATGATATTGATTTTGAAGTTGGGCGTACTCATCAACGGCACTA
                     AGATATTTAGTTCATCATGTAACTACTTATTTACACAAACATGGAACCCAAAACTTTG
                     GTGTGATCTAGAAAGCAAAGCAGAGGGGATGTTTTCAGAGCAAGAATGGAATGAAGCT
                     GAGATTTTGTTTGAGTTGGGATACCCCACACCATGTGCTGGATTAACAATGTCGCTCC
                     ACAACTTTGCTGAGGGACGTCTAAATTGGACCCTATTTGGTGTCTACGAGGAGGGAAA
                     TAATAAGGAGGATATTAAATTTAAAGATCCCATGTCAACCTTTTCATTCTGTAACATG
                     CTCATGGAACCTCCCTCTTCATTACCTAGTTGTTTGTACTATGTTGTTAAATGAAAAA
                     GAGGTAGCGATCGATGGAATGGAGAGAAATTGAGTG"
                     /modified_by="jkourelis"
                     /label="LOC100797941 mRNA"
     source          complement(1..3616)
                     /organism="Glycine max"
                     /mol_type="genomic DNA"
                     /cultivar="Williams 82"
                     /db_xref="taxon:3847"
                     /chromosome=2
                     /tissue_type="callus"
                     /label="source Glycine max"
     misc_feature    274
                     /Original_Bases="A"
                     /label="A"
                     /note="Geneious type: Editing History Replacement"
     misc_feature    993
                     /Original_Bases="T"
                     /label="T"
                     /note="Geneious type: Editing History Replacement"
     misc_feature    1484^1485
                     /Original_Bases="AGGGCGAGCCCTGGTGCAGCGGTAAAGTTGTGCCTTGGTGA
                     CTTGTTGGTCATGGGTTCGAATCCGGAAACAGCCTCTTTGCATATGCAAGGGTAAGAC
                     TGCGTACAATATCCCTCCCTCATACCTTCGCATAGCGAAGAGCCTCTGGGCAATGGGG
                     TACGAATGTAATTCTGCATTGG"
                     /label="AGGGCGAGCCCTGGTGCAGCGGTAAAGTTGTGCCTTGGTGACTTGTTGGT
                     CATGGGTTCGAATCCGGAAACAGCCTCTTTGCATATGCAAGGGTAAGACTGCGTACAA
                     TATCCCTCCCTCATACCTTCGCATAGCGAAGAGCCTCTGGGCAATGGGGTACGAATGT
                     AATTCTGCATTGG"
                     /note="Geneious type: Editing History Deletion"
ORIGIN      
        1 atggcacaca gaacagcacc atcttggtct accttcacac ttaaatggat ttatgatgtc
       61 ttcctcagtt ttagaggtga agacactcgt caaaaattca ctggcaatct ctacaattct
      121 ctgtgtgaaa agggagttca tactttcatt gatgatgaag ggcttagaag aggggaagaa
      181 attacaccag ctcttctcaa tgccattcaa aattcaagga ttgccattgt tgttttctct
      241 aagaactatg catcctcaac tttttgtttg gatgaacttg tcaagatcct tgagtgcttg
      301 aaggaagaaa aaggtcgatc agtttttcca atattttatg atgtggatcc atcacatgtt
      361 cggcatcaga aagggactta ttcagaagca ttggcaaaac atgaagaaag gttcccagat
      421 gacagtgaca aagtgcaaaa atggaggaag gctttatatg aagcagccaa tctatcaggc
      481 tggcatttcc aacatgggta ttctatactt cctttttatt gtatgtgtta taaactgatc
      541 tctttttaca tttgcctaat aattttcata ttaattactc acaaagaaag aaagcatagt
      601 aaatcacatt gatctatctt gaacggtgaa atttaagaaa tggagacaat aaatttatga
      661 gattaattct gattgaaatg agtaaactaa acacaaattt gaagctttag tttcaattca
      721 catgttttat acaatgggca gggagctaga atataagtcc atccgaaaaa ttgttaaaga
      781 ggtctataaa aggattagtt gcattccttt acacattgct gataatccaa ttgggctaga
      841 gcatgcagtg ctagaagtga aatctctcct tggacatggt tctgatgtca acattatagg
      901 aatttatggt attggtggta tcggtaaaac cacaatttct cgtgccgtgt ataacttgat
      961 ttgtagtcaa tttgaaggca catgttttct ccctgacatt agagaaaagg caatcaataa
     1021 gcaaggtctt gtccaactcc aagaaatgtt actttctgaa gtactcaaga agaaacatat
     1081 caaagtgggt gatgttaaca gaggaattcc aataataaaa aggaggcttg aaaaaaagaa
     1141 ggttcttctg gttttagatg atgttgacaa attagagcag ttaaaggttc ttgcaggaga
     1201 aagtcgttgg tttggcaatg gaagtataat cattatcacc acaagagaca aacacttgct
     1261 agcgactcat ggggtggtaa aaatatatga tgttaaacca ttaaatgttg caaaggctct
     1321 tgaattgttt aactggtgtg cctttaaaaa tcataaagct gatccacttt atgtgaatat
     1381 tgctaaccgt gcagtttctt atgcgtgtgg cattccattg gctctggaag tgataggttc
     1441 tcatttattt ggaaaaagtt tgaatgaatg taattctgca ttggataaat atgaaagaat
     1501 tcctcatgaa aagatccatg aaatacttaa agtaagctat gatggtttgg aagaaaatga
     1561 gaagcaaatt ttccttgaca ttgcttgttt cttcaatact tgtggtgtgg gctacgtcac
     1621 atcagtgcta cgtgctcatg gttttcatgt aaaagatggt ttgagagtgt tggttgacag
     1681 atctctctta aagattgatg cttctggttg tgtgagaatg catgatctaa ttcgagacac
     1741 aggcagagaa attgtaaggc aagaatcaac agttgagcct ggcagacgta gtaggttatg
     1801 gtttgaagag gacattgttc atgttttgga agaaaatacg gtatgttaga aattacgaac
     1861 atctctatgc tatttctttg cttttcattc ctttattaaa ataacaattt tactgaatac
     1921 atgataattt ttgggattct ttcccctgtt atctatttaa tttttatatg atgatgagat
     1981 tgctaatgtg cacatttttg tggctaaatt gtgctttggg catggaaggg aactgataaa
     2041 atagaattca taaagcttga agggtacaac aacatacaag tgcaatggaa tggaaaagcc
     2101 ttgaaggaga tgaagaacct gaggattttg attattgaaa atacaacctt ttctacaggc
     2161 cccgagcatc tgccaaatag tttgagagtg ctagattgga gttgctaccc ttcaccatct
     2221 ttgcctgctg atttcaatcc taaacgagtt gagctactcc ttatgcctga aagttgcctt
     2281 caaatcttcc aaccatacaa tgtatgtatc agtttcgaag ttattatttt taacatgaat
     2341 ttctacttta aaaaaaaaaa aaaacacgca cctcacacac aacttgagtc attgtctttt
     2401 aatttgcaga tgtttgaatc attgtctgtg ttaagcattg aagattgcca gttcttaaca
     2461 gatctaccaa gcctacgaga agtaccactt ttagcatatt tgtgtattga taattgcacc
     2521 aatttggtta aaattgatgg ttcaattggc tttcttgata agctccaact cttgagtgct
     2581 aaacggtgta gcaagctaaa aattctagca ccctgcgtca tgttgccatc tcttgaaatt
     2641 ttggaccttc gggggtgcac atgtcttgat agcttcccgg aagtattggg aaagatggag
     2701 aacataaaag aaatatattt agacgagaca gccatagaga cactgccatg ttcaattgga
     2761 aattttgttg ggcttcaact tttgtccctg aggaaatgcg gaaggcttca tcagctacca
     2821 ggtagtatat gtatattgcc gaaagttaaa gtgattttcg gttttgggca tgtggtatat
     2881 cgattttggg aagagaacca atatgaacaa gagttgagct tagaagtgtc tccaaggtcc
     2941 atggttgttg ttgatggtga cctggatttt acatatattg acatgtatta tccacacata
     3001 agtccaaata atgtcatcca agtatgcagt cctaatctgc tcttgcatca tgatttcatt
     3061 ttgttgttca aaaagcttgc aagcaaggat gggagcagat gcaggaaatc gtcaatgcat
     3121 ttctcgtttc gaaacaaatt ccccaagatt gcggtatgtt gttctgtatt gcctagtttg
     3181 aaaattacca tgatattgat tttgaagttg ggcgtactca tcaacggcac taagatattt
     3241 agttcatcat gtaactactt atttacacaa acatggaacc caaaactttg gtgtgatcta
     3301 gaaagcaaag cagaggggat gttttcagag caagaatgga atgaagctga gattttgttt
     3361 gagttgggat accccacacc atgtgctgga ttaacaatgt cgctccacaa ctttgctgag
     3421 ggacgtctaa attggaccct atttggtgtc tacgaggagg gaaataataa ggaggatatt
     3481 aaatttaaag atcccatgtc aaccttttca ttctgtaaca tgctcatgga acctccctct
     3541 tcattaccta gttgtttgta ctatgttgtt aaatgaaaaa gaggtagcga tcgatggaat
     3601 ggagagaaat tgagtg
//
LOCUS       KY825225                3513 bp ds-DNA     linear   PLN 16-JUN-2021
DEFINITION  Triticum turgidum subsp. durum haplotype R1 Sr13 (Sr13) gene,
            complete cds.
ACCESSION   KY825225
VERSION     KY825225.1  GI:1246952066
KEYWORDS    .
SOURCE      Triticum turgidum subsp. durum (durum wheat)
  ORGANISM  Triticum turgidum subsp. durum
            Eukaryota; Viridiplantae; Streptophyta; Embryophyta; Tracheophyta;
            Spermatophyta; Magnoliopsida; Liliopsida; Poales; Poaceae; BOP
            clade; Pooideae; Triticodae; Triticeae; Triticinae; Triticum.
REFERENCE   1  (bases 1 to 3513)
  AUTHORS   Zhang,W., Chen,S., Rouse,M.N., Abate,Z., Nirmala,J. and
            Dubcovsky,J.
  TITLE     Identification and characterization of Sr13, a tetraploid wheat
            gene that confers resistance to the Ug99 stem rust race group
  JOURNAL   Unpublished
REFERENCE   2  (bases 1 to 3513)
  AUTHORS   Zhang,W., Chen,S. and Dubcovsky,J.
  TITLE     Direct Submission
  JOURNAL   Submitted (27-MAR-2017) Plant Sciences, University of California,
            One Shields Av., Davis, CA 95616, USA
COMMENT     ##Assembly-Data-START##
            Sequencing Technology :: Sanger dideoxy sequencing
            ##Assembly-Data-END##
FEATURES             Location/Qualifiers
     source          1..3513
                     /organism="Triticum turgidum subsp. durum"
                     /mol_type="genomic DNA"
                     /cultivar="Kronos"
                     /sub_species="durum"
                     /db_xref="taxon:4567"
                     /chromosome="6A"
                     /map="6AL"
                     /haplotype="R1"
     gene            <1..>3513
                     /gene="Sr13"
     mRNA            join(<1..833,1409..3366,3458..>3513)
                     /gene="Sr13"
                     /product="Sr13"
                     /transcription="ATGGAGGCAGCTCTGGTGACTGTGGCCACGGGGGTCCTCAAA
                     CCTGTCCTGGGGAAGCTGGCCACCCTGCTCGGCGACGAGTACAAGCGTTTTAAGGGTG
                     TGCGCAAGGAGATCAGGTCTCTCACTCATGAACTCGCCGCCATGGAGGCTTTTCTCCT
                     CAAGATGTCGGAGGAGGAGGAGGATCTCAATGTGCAGGATAAAGTTTGGATGAATGAG
                     GTGCGGGAATTGTCCTATGACATGGAGGATGCCATCGATGACTTCATGCAAAGCGTTG
                     GTGACAAAGAAGAAAAGCCGGATGGCTTCATTGACAAGATCAAGAGCTCGCTAGGAAA
                     GTTGGGAAATATGAAGGCTCGTCATCGAATTGGCAAGGAGATACAGGATCTGAAGAAA
                     CAAATCATTGAGGTGGGCGACAGGAATGCAAGGTACAAGGGACGTGAGATCTTCTCCA
                     AGGCCGTTAATGTGACCGTTGACCCTAGAGCTCTTGCTATCTTTGAGCATGCCTCAAA
                     GCTCGTCGGAATTGATGAGCCCAAGGCTGAGCTGATCAAGTTGTTAACTGACAAGGAT
                     GGAGTTGCATCAACACAACAACAAGTGAAGATGGTCTCCATTGTTGGATCGGGAGGAA
                     TGGGCAAAACAACTCTTGCAAACCAAGTGTATCAAGAGCTGAAAGAGAAATTCAAGTG
                     TAAGGCTTTCATTTCAGTGTCACGAAATCCAGATATGACAAATATCTTGAGAACCCTC
                     CTTAGTGAAGTTGGGTGTCAAGATTATGCTGACACTGAAGCAGGGAGCATACAACAAC
                     TAATAAGAAAGATTACCGACTACCTAGCAGAAAAAAGGTATATTATAGTGATTGACGA
                     CATATGGGATGTTAAAACATGGGACGTTATTAAGTGCGCATTCCCCATGACCAGATGC
                     GGTGGTGTAATAATCACCACTACACGGCTGAGTGATGTTGCACGTTCGTGTCATTCAT
                     CAATCGGTGGCCATATTTATAATATAAGGCCTCTTAATATGGAGCACTCAAGACAACT
                     ATTCCATAGAAGATTATTCAGCTCCGAAGAAGATTGCCCTTCATCGCTCGTGAAAGTT
                     TCTAATCAAATCTTGGAAAAATGTGATGGGTTGCCTTTGGCAATCATTGCTATAGCTG
                     GTTTGTTGGCTAACACAGGAAGATCAGAGCATCTATGGAACCAAGTGAAAGATTCAAT
                     TGGTCGTGCACTTGAAAGGAATCCTAATGTCGAAGTAATGATAAAGATATTGTCACTT
                     AGTTACTTTGATCTTCCTCCTCATCTGAAAACATGTCTCTTGTATCTCAGTATATTTC
                     CGGAAGATTCTATTATTGAGAAGAAAACACTAATATCAAGATGGATTGCCGAAGGATT
                     CATTCAGAAAGAAGGTATATATACTGCATATGAGGTAGGAGTGAGGTGTTTTAATGAG
                     CTCATCAATAGGAGTTTGATCCAACCTGTGAAGAAAGACGATTATAGGGGGAAGAGTT
                     GTCGAGTTCACGACATAATTCTTGATTTCATAGTATCCAAGTCCATTGAAGAGAACTT
                     TGTTACTTTTGCTGGTGTCCCCAGTTTAACTACCGTGACACAAGGCAAAGTCCGCCGT
                     CTCTCCATGCAAGTTGAAGGGAAAGGGGATTCTATCTTGCCAATGAGCCCGATATTGT
                     CTCATGTCCGATCATTTAATGTGTTCAGGAATAGGGTGAATATCCATTCGACGATGGA
                     GTTCAGACATTTGCGTGTTGTGGACTTTAATGACAGTCTACTGGAAAACCACCATCTT
                     GCAAATGTAGGGAGGCTGCTTCAGCTAAGGTACCTCAGCATTTACATGACAGCAGTAA
                     GCGAGCTCCCGGAACAAATCGGACACCTACAATGCTTAGAGATGTTGGACATCAGGTA
                     TACAATGGTGTCCGAGTTGCCAGCCAGTATTGTCAATCTTGGCAAACTGGCACACTTA
                     CTTCTTCGCTCAGAAGACACATGTGTTAAGTTTCCCGATGGAATTGCGAAGATGCAAG
                     CACTAGAGACTTTGGATGAGGTTGACGCCAGCAAGCAGTCATATAACTTTCTGCAAGG
                     GCTTGGTCGGCTAAAGAATCTGAGGAAGCTGCACATTGATTATCATGATGTTGCCCAG
                     GAAGACAAGGAAGTTATTGCTTCTTCTCTCGGTAAACTATGCACACAAAACCTTTGTT
                     CTCTAACTATGCGGGGGAATGATGATGATGACTTCTTGCTGAATACATGGTGCACTTC
                     TCCGCCGCTTAACCTCCGAAAACTTCTCATATGGGGTTGTATATTCCCAAAGGTTCCG
                     CATTGGGTAGGATCACTCGTCAACCTACAGAAGTTACGCTTGCATGTGGGGAAAGAAA
                     TCCGGCATGAAGATATCTGCATCCTTGGAGCCTTACCCGCTCTGCTCACTCTGGGTCT
                     AAAAGGAATGCAAAAACAGCCTTCTTGTGAAGATGGAAGGCTGGCAGTTAGTGGTGAA
                     GCTGGGTTCCGATGCCTGAGGAAGTTTAAATACTGGAGGTGGGGAGATAGGATGGATC
                     TTATGTTTACGGCGAAATGTATGCCCAAGCTAGAAAAACTGAAGATTATATTTTACCG
                     GCATGCCCAAGATGAGGCTCCCATCATTCCTGCTTTCGATTTCGGGATCGAAAACCTG
                     TCCCGCCTCACTACTTTCAAATGTCACCTAGGTTGTAGGCCTATGGCAACGAGAACTT
                     TTGATGCTGTAAAGGCTTCTCTGGACAGAGTAGTCAGAGCACATCCCAACCACCTTAC
                     TGTAATCTTCAGTTATCCTCTGCGTACGTCGGACATGACATATACATTCCATGATTGC
                     TACATGCGGTCTCAAGACTAA"
     CDS             join(1..833,1409..3366,3458..3513)
                     /gene="Sr13"
                     /note="CC-NBS-LRR resistance protein; R1 resistant;
                     confers resistance to stem rust race Ug99"
                     /codon_start=1
                     /transl_table=1
                     /product="Sr13"
                     /protein_id="ATE88460.1"
                     /db_xref="GI:1246952067"
                     /translation="MEAALVTVATGVLKPVLGKLATLLGDEYKRFKGVRKEIRSLTHE
                     LAAMEAFLLKMSEEEEDLNVQDKVWMNEVRELSYDMEDAIDDFMQSVGDKEEKPDGFI
                     DKIKSSLGKLGNMKARHRIGKEIQDLKKQIIEVGDRNARYKGREIFSKAVNVTVDPRA
                     LAIFEHASKLVGIDEPKAELIKLLTDKDGVASTQQQVKMVSIVGSGGMGKTTLANQVY
                     QELKEKFKCKAFISVSRNPDMTNILRTLLSEVGCQDYADTEAGSIQQLIRKITDYLAE
                     KRYIIVIDDIWDVKTWDVIKCAFPMTRCGGVIITTTRLSDVARSCHSSIGGHIYNIRP
                     LNMEHSRQLFHRRLFSSEEDCPSSLVKVSNQILEKCDGLPLAIIAIAGLLANTGRSEH
                     LWNQVKDSIGRALERNPNVEVMIKILSLSYFDLPPHLKTCLLYLSIFPEDSIIEKKTL
                     ISRWIAEGFIQKEGIYTAYEVGVRCFNELINRSLIQPVKKDDYRGKSCRVHDIILDFI
                     VSKSIEENFVTFAGVPSLTTVTQGKVRRLSMQVEGKGDSILPMSPILSHVRSFNVFRN
                     RVNIHSTMEFRHLRVVDFNDSLLENHHLANVGRLLQLRYLSIYMTAVSELPEQIGHLQ
                     CLEMLDIRYTMVSELPASIVNLGKLAHLLLRSEDTCVKFPDGIAKMQALETLDEVDAS
                     KQSYNFLQGLGRLKNLRKLHIDYHDVAQEDKEVIASSLGKLCTQNLCSLTMRGNDDDD
                     FLLNTWCTSPPLNLRKLLIWGCIFPKVPHWVGSLVNLQKLRLHVGKEIRHEDICILGA
                     LPALLTLGLKGMQKQPSCEDGRLAVSGEAGFRCLRKFKYWRWGDRMDLMFTAKCMPKL
                     EKLKIIFYRHAQDEAPIIPAFDFGIENLSRLTTFKCHLGCRPMATRTFDAVKASLDRV
                     VRAHPNHLTVIFSYPLRTSDMTYTFHDCYMRSQD"
ORIGIN      
        1 atggaggcag ctctggtgac tgtggccacg ggggtcctca aacctgtcct ggggaagctg
       61 gccaccctgc tcggcgacga gtacaagcgt tttaagggtg tgcgcaagga gatcaggtct
      121 ctcactcatg aactcgccgc catggaggct tttctcctca agatgtcgga ggaggaggag
      181 gatctcaatg tgcaggataa agtttggatg aatgaggtgc gggaattgtc ctatgacatg
      241 gaggatgcca tcgatgactt catgcaaagc gttggtgaca aagaagaaaa gccggatggc
      301 ttcattgaca agatcaagag ctcgctagga aagttgggaa atatgaaggc tcgtcatcga
      361 attggcaagg agatacagga tctgaagaaa caaatcattg aggtgggcga caggaatgca
      421 aggtacaagg gacgtgagat cttctccaag gccgttaatg tgaccgttga ccctagagct
      481 cttgctatct ttgagcatgc ctcaaagctc gtcggaattg atgagcccaa ggctgagctg
      541 atcaagttgt taactgacaa ggatggagtt gcatcaacac aacaacaagt gaagatggtc
      601 tccattgttg gatcgggagg aatgggcaaa acaactcttg caaaccaagt gtatcaagag
      661 ctgaaagaga aattcaagtg taaggctttc atttcagtgt cacgaaatcc agatatgaca
      721 aatatcttga gaaccctcct tagtgaagtt gggtgtcaag attatgctga cactgaagca
      781 gggagcatac aacaactaat aagaaagatt accgactacc tagcagaaaa aaggtactat
      841 tatatttctt taaatttact tctcacccat agaaagttac atcaagaatt ctcacataga
      901 aaaatacact cctaattaag aatcaaaata agcaattata tactttttag gagaaaatta
      961 attgccaaat gtatggaagc acttatttgc attactttac tagttaacta ggttgttgca
     1021 tttgtaggga aaataagtct tatataagta tgcatataga ctaaaagaca gccttttccg
     1081 caataaagaa atagcatcaa tcttcaatca agcaagtatg ctacacgata tgtaccactc
     1141 caagtgctta gagctctttt gctcttatat agcttatcta ggaaaacata tttatttgat
     1201 aagcacatgt ttatatgagt agaaacagta tataggtgtt ttctggccat gtggccctgt
     1261 ttaagttgca tagtacccta gagccgatac atttatcttt tgcatgttgc caatgagaac
     1321 acagaaattt ctctttcttc ttattttgct tgtacgcttc gttttaacac atcacactaa
     1381 ctaatactac taaaaaaatc atgtgcaggt atattatagt gattgacgac atatgggatg
     1441 ttaaaacatg ggacgttatt aagtgcgcat tccccatgac cagatgcggt ggtgtaataa
     1501 tcaccactac acggctgagt gatgttgcac gttcgtgtca ttcatcaatc ggtggccata
     1561 tttataatat aaggcctctt aatatggagc actcaagaca actattccat agaagattat
     1621 tcagctccga agaagattgc ccttcatcgc tcgtgaaagt ttctaatcaa atcttggaaa
     1681 aatgtgatgg gttgcctttg gcaatcattg ctatagctgg tttgttggct aacacaggaa
     1741 gatcagagca tctatggaac caagtgaaag attcaattgg tcgtgcactt gaaaggaatc
     1801 ctaatgtcga agtaatgata aagatattgt cacttagtta ctttgatctt cctcctcatc
     1861 tgaaaacatg tctcttgtat ctcagtatat ttccggaaga ttctattatt gagaagaaaa
     1921 cactaatatc aagatggatt gccgaaggat tcattcagaa agaaggtata tatactgcat
     1981 atgaggtagg agtgaggtgt tttaatgagc tcatcaatag gagtttgatc caacctgtga
     2041 agaaagacga ttataggggg aagagttgtc gagttcacga cataattctt gatttcatag
     2101 tatccaagtc cattgaagag aactttgtta cttttgctgg tgtccccagt ttaactaccg
     2161 tgacacaagg caaagtccgc cgtctctcca tgcaagttga agggaaaggg gattctatct
     2221 tgccaatgag cccgatattg tctcatgtcc gatcatttaa tgtgttcagg aatagggtga
     2281 atatccattc gacgatggag ttcagacatt tgcgtgttgt ggactttaat gacagtctac
     2341 tggaaaacca ccatcttgca aatgtaggga ggctgcttca gctaaggtac ctcagcattt
     2401 acatgacagc agtaagcgag ctcccggaac aaatcggaca cctacaatgc ttagagatgt
     2461 tggacatcag gtatacaatg gtgtccgagt tgccagccag tattgtcaat cttggcaaac
     2521 tggcacactt acttcttcgc tcagaagaca catgtgttaa gtttcccgat ggaattgcga
     2581 agatgcaagc actagagact ttggatgagg ttgacgccag caagcagtca tataactttc
     2641 tgcaagggct tggtcggcta aagaatctga ggaagctgca cattgattat catgatgttg
     2701 cccaggaaga caaggaagtt attgcttctt ctctcggtaa actatgcaca caaaaccttt
     2761 gttctctaac tatgcggggg aatgatgatg atgacttctt gctgaataca tggtgcactt
     2821 ctccgccgct taacctccga aaacttctca tatggggttg tatattccca aaggttccgc
     2881 attgggtagg atcactcgtc aacctacaga agttacgctt gcatgtgggg aaagaaatcc
     2941 ggcatgaaga tatctgcatc cttggagcct tacccgctct gctcactctg ggtctaaaag
     3001 gaatgcaaaa acagccttct tgtgaagatg gaaggctggc agttagtggt gaagctgggt
     3061 tccgatgcct gaggaagttt aaatactgga ggtggggaga taggatggat cttatgttta
     3121 cggcgaaatg tatgcccaag ctagaaaaac tgaagattat attttaccgg catgcccaag
     3181 atgaggctcc catcattcct gctttcgatt tcgggatcga aaacctgtcc cgcctcacta
     3241 ctttcaaatg tcacctaggt tgtaggccta tggcaacgag aacttttgat gctgtaaagg
     3301 cttctctgga cagagtagtc agagcacatc ccaaccacct tactgtaatc ttcagttatc
     3361 ctctgcgtac gtgattacct tctcaagatt tattatctat acgactagta caaacgtact
     3421 gacaacctct cttaattccc ttgccctgta ttttcaggta cgtcggacat gacatataca
     3481 ttccatgatt gctacatgcg gtctcaagac taa
//
LOCUS       KY825226                3513 bp ds-DNA     linear   PLN 16-JUN-2021
DEFINITION  Triticum turgidum subsp. durum haplotype R2 Sr13 (Sr13) gene,
            complete cds.
ACCESSION   KY825226
VERSION     KY825226.1  GI:1246952068
KEYWORDS    .
SOURCE      Triticum turgidum subsp. durum (durum wheat)
  ORGANISM  Triticum turgidum subsp. durum
            Eukaryota; Viridiplantae; Streptophyta; Embryophyta; Tracheophyta;
            Spermatophyta; Magnoliopsida; Liliopsida; Poales; Poaceae; BOP
            clade; Pooideae; Triticodae; Triticeae; Triticinae; Triticum.
REFERENCE   1  (bases 1 to 3513)
  AUTHORS   Zhang,W., Chen,S., Rouse,M.N., Abate,Z., Nirmala,J. and
            Dubcovsky,J.
  TITLE     Identification and characterization of Sr13, a tetraploid wheat
            gene that confers resistance to the Ug99 stem rust race group
  JOURNAL   Unpublished
REFERENCE   2  (bases 1 to 3513)
  AUTHORS   Zhang,W., Chen,S. and Dubcovsky,J.
  TITLE     Direct Submission
  JOURNAL   Submitted (27-MAR-2017) Plant Sciences, University of California,
            One Shields Av., Davis, CA 95616, USA
COMMENT     ##Assembly-Data-START##
            Sequencing Technology :: Sanger dideoxy sequencing
            ##Assembly-Data-END##
FEATURES             Location/Qualifiers
     source          1..3513
                     /organism="Triticum turgidum subsp. durum"
                     /mol_type="genomic DNA"
                     /cultivar="Kofa"
                     /sub_species="durum"
                     /db_xref="taxon:4567"
                     /chromosome="6A"
                     /map="6AL"
                     /haplotype="R2"
     gene            <1..>3513
                     /gene="Sr13"
     mRNA            join(<1..833,1409..3366,3458..>3513)
                     /gene="Sr13"
                     /product="Sr13"
                     /transcription="ATGGAGGCAGCTCTGGTGACTGTGGCCACGGGGGTCCTCAAA
                     CCTGTCCTGGGGAAGCTGGCCACCCTGCTCGGCGACGAGTACAAGCGTTTTAAGGGTG
                     TGCGCAAGGAGATCAGGTCTCTCACTCATGAACTCGCCGCCATGGAGGCTTTTCTCCT
                     CAAGATGTCGGAGGAGGAGGAGGATCTCAATGTGCAGGATAAAGTTTGGATGAATGAG
                     GTGCGGGAATTGTCCTATGACATGGAGGATGCCATCGATGACTTCATGCAAAGCGTTG
                     GTGACAAAGAAGAAAAGCCGGATGGCTTCATTGACAAGATCAAGAGCTCGCTAGGAAA
                     GTTGGGAAATATGAAGGCTCGTCATCGAATTGGCAAGGAGATACAGGATCTGAAGAAA
                     CAAATCATTGAGGTGGGCGACAGGAATGCAAGGTACAAGGGACGTGAGATCTTCTCCA
                     AGGCCGTTAATGTGACCGTTGACCCTAGAGCTCTTGCTATCTTTGAGCATGCCTCAAA
                     GCTCGTCGGAATTGATGAGCCCAAGGCTGAGCTGATCAAGTTGTTAACTGACAAGGAT
                     GGAGTTGCATCAACACAACAACAAGTGAAGATGGTCTCCATTGTTGGATCGGGAGGAA
                     TGGGCAAAACAACTCTTGCAAACCAAGTGTATCAAGAGCTGAAAGAGAAATTCAAGTG
                     TAAGGCTTTCATTTCAGTGTCACGAAATCCAGATATGACAAATATCTTGAGAACCCTC
                     CTTAGTGAAGTTGGGTGTCAAGATTATGCTGACACTGAAGCAGGGAGCATACAACAAC
                     TAATAAGAAAGATTACCGACTACCTAGCAGAAAAAAGGTATATTATAGTGATTGACGA
                     CATATGGGATGTTAAAACATGGGACGTTATTAAGTGCGCATTCCCCATGACCAGATGC
                     GGTGGTGTAATAATCACCACTACACGGCTGAGTGATGTTGCACGTTCGTGTCATTCAT
                     CAATCGGTGGCCATATTTATAATATAAGGCCTCTTAATATGGAGCACTCAAGACAACT
                     ATTCCATAGAAGATTATTCAGCTCCGAAGAAGATTGCCCTTCATCGCTCGTGAAAGTT
                     TCTAATCAAATCTTGGAAAAATGTGATGGGTTGCCTTTGGCAATCATTGCTATAGCTG
                     GTTTGTTGGCTAACACAGGAAGATCAGAGCATCTATGGAACCAAGTGAAAGATTCAAT
                     TGGTCGTGCACTTGAAAGGAATCCTAATGTCGAAGTAATGATAAAGATATTGTCACTT
                     AGTTACTTTGATCTTCCTCCTCATCTGAAAACATGTCTCTTGTATCTCAGTATATTTC
                     CGGAAGATTCTATTATTGAGAAGAAAACACTAATATCAAGATGGATTGCCGAAGGATT
                     CATTCAGAAAGAAGGTATATATACTGCATATGAGGTAGGAGTGAGGTGTTTTAATGAG
                     CTCATCAATAGGAGTTTGATCCAACCTGTGAAGAAAGACGATTATAGGGGGAAGAGTT
                     GTCGAGTTCACGACATAATTCTTGATTTCATAGTATCCAAGTCCATTGAAGAGAACTT
                     TGTTACTTTTGCTGGTGTCCCCAGTTTAACTACCGTGACACAAGGCAAAGTCCGCCGT
                     CTCTCCATGCAAGTTGAAGGGAAAGGGGATTCTATCTTGCCAATGAGCCCGATATTGT
                     CTCATGTCCGATCATTTAATGTGTTCAGGAATAGGGTGAATATCCATTCGACGATGGA
                     GTTCAGACATTTGCGTGTTGTGGACTTTAATGACAGTCTACTGGAAAACCACCATCTT
                     GCAAATGTAGGGAGGCTGCTTCAGCTAAGGTACCTCAGCATTTACATGACAGCAGTAA
                     GCGAGCTCCCGGAACAAATCGGACACCTACAATGCTTAGAGATGTTGGACATCAGGTA
                     TACAATGGTGTCCGAGTTGCCAGCCAGTATTGTCAATCTTGGCAAACTGGCACACTTA
                     CTTCTTGGCTCAGAAGACACATGTGTTAAGTTTCCCGATGGAATTGCGAAGATGCAAG
                     CACTAGAGACTTTGGATGAGGTTGACGCCAGCAAGCAGTCATATAACTTTCTGCAAGG
                     GCTTGGTCGGCTAAAGAATCTGAGGAAGCTGCACATTGATTATCATGATGTTGCCCAG
                     GAAGACAAGGAAGTTATTGCTTCTTCTCTCGGTAAACTATGCACACAAAACCTTTGTT
                     CTCTAACTATGCGGGGGAATGATGATGATGACTTCTTGCTGAATACATGGTGCACTTC
                     TCCGCCGCTTAACCTCCGAAAACTTGTCATATGGGGTTGTATATTCCCAAAGGTTCCG
                     CATTGGGTAGGATCACTCGTCAACCTACAGAAGTTACGCTTGCATGTGGGGAAAGAAA
                     TCCGGCATGAAGATATCTGCATCCTTGGAGCCTTACCCGCTCTGCTCACTCTGGGTCT
                     AAAAGGAATGCAAAAACAGCCTTCTTGTGAAGATGGAAGGCTGGCAGTTAGTGGTGAA
                     GCTGGGTTCCGATGCCTGAGGAAGTTTAAATACTGGAGGTGGGGAGATAGGATGGATC
                     TTATGTTTACGGCGAAATGTATGCCCAAGCTAGAAAAACTGAAGATTATATTTTACCG
                     GCATGCCCAAGATGAGGCTCCCATCATTCCTGCTTTCGATTTCGGGATCGAAAACCTG
                     TCCCGCCTCACTACTTTCAAATGTCACCTAGGTTGTAGGCCTATGGCAACGAGAACTT
                     TTGATGCTGTAAAGGCTTCTCTGGACAGAGTAGTCAGAGCACATCCCAACCACCTTAC
                     TGTAATCTTCAGTTATCCTCTGCGTAAGTCGGACATGACATATACATTCCATGATTGC
                     TACATGCGGTCTCAAGACTAA"
     CDS             join(1..833,1409..3366,3458..3513)
                     /gene="Sr13"
                     /note="CC-NBS-LRR; resistant allele; confers resistance to
                     wheat stem rust race Ug99"
                     /codon_start=1
                     /transl_table=1
                     /product="Sr13"
                     /protein_id="ATE88461.1"
                     /db_xref="GI:1246952069"
                     /translation="MEAALVTVATGVLKPVLGKLATLLGDEYKRFKGVRKEIRSLTHE
                     LAAMEAFLLKMSEEEEDLNVQDKVWMNEVRELSYDMEDAIDDFMQSVGDKEEKPDGFI
                     DKIKSSLGKLGNMKARHRIGKEIQDLKKQIIEVGDRNARYKGREIFSKAVNVTVDPRA
                     LAIFEHASKLVGIDEPKAELIKLLTDKDGVASTQQQVKMVSIVGSGGMGKTTLANQVY
                     QELKEKFKCKAFISVSRNPDMTNILRTLLSEVGCQDYADTEAGSIQQLIRKITDYLAE
                     KRYIIVIDDIWDVKTWDVIKCAFPMTRCGGVIITTTRLSDVARSCHSSIGGHIYNIRP
                     LNMEHSRQLFHRRLFSSEEDCPSSLVKVSNQILEKCDGLPLAIIAIAGLLANTGRSEH
                     LWNQVKDSIGRALERNPNVEVMIKILSLSYFDLPPHLKTCLLYLSIFPEDSIIEKKTL
                     ISRWIAEGFIQKEGIYTAYEVGVRCFNELINRSLIQPVKKDDYRGKSCRVHDIILDFI
                     VSKSIEENFVTFAGVPSLTTVTQGKVRRLSMQVEGKGDSILPMSPILSHVRSFNVFRN
                     RVNIHSTMEFRHLRVVDFNDSLLENHHLANVGRLLQLRYLSIYMTAVSELPEQIGHLQ
                     CLEMLDIRYTMVSELPASIVNLGKLAHLLLGSEDTCVKFPDGIAKMQALETLDEVDAS
                     KQSYNFLQGLGRLKNLRKLHIDYHDVAQEDKEVIASSLGKLCTQNLCSLTMRGNDDDD
                     FLLNTWCTSPPLNLRKLVIWGCIFPKVPHWVGSLVNLQKLRLHVGKEIRHEDICILGA
                     LPALLTLGLKGMQKQPSCEDGRLAVSGEAGFRCLRKFKYWRWGDRMDLMFTAKCMPKL
                     EKLKIIFYRHAQDEAPIIPAFDFGIENLSRLTTFKCHLGCRPMATRTFDAVKASLDRV
                     VRAHPNHLTVIFSYPLRKSDMTYTFHDCYMRSQD"
ORIGIN      
        1 atggaggcag ctctggtgac tgtggccacg ggggtcctca aacctgtcct ggggaagctg
       61 gccaccctgc tcggcgacga gtacaagcgt tttaagggtg tgcgcaagga gatcaggtct
      121 ctcactcatg aactcgccgc catggaggct tttctcctca agatgtcgga ggaggaggag
      181 gatctcaatg tgcaggataa agtttggatg aatgaggtgc gggaattgtc ctatgacatg
      241 gaggatgcca tcgatgactt catgcaaagc gttggtgaca aagaagaaaa gccggatggc
      301 ttcattgaca agatcaagag ctcgctagga aagttgggaa atatgaaggc tcgtcatcga
      361 attggcaagg agatacagga tctgaagaaa caaatcattg aggtgggcga caggaatgca
      421 aggtacaagg gacgtgagat cttctccaag gccgttaatg tgaccgttga ccctagagct
      481 cttgctatct ttgagcatgc ctcaaagctc gtcggaattg atgagcccaa ggctgagctg
      541 atcaagttgt taactgacaa ggatggagtt gcatcaacac aacaacaagt gaagatggtc
      601 tccattgttg gatcgggagg aatgggcaaa acaactcttg caaaccaagt gtatcaagag
      661 ctgaaagaga aattcaagtg taaggctttc atttcagtgt cacgaaatcc agatatgaca
      721 aatatcttga gaaccctcct tagtgaagtt gggtgtcaag attatgctga cactgaagca
      781 gggagcatac aacaactaat aagaaagatt accgactacc tagcagaaaa aaggtactat
      841 tatatttctt taaatttact tctcacccat agaaagttac atcaagaatt ctcacataga
      901 aaaatacact cctaattaag aatcaaaata agcaattata tactttttag gagaaaatta
      961 attgccaaat gtatggaagc acttatttgc attactttac tagttaacta ggttgttgca
     1021 tttgtaggga aaataagtct tatataagta tgcatataga ctaaaagaca gccttttccg
     1081 caataaagaa atagcatcaa tcttcaatca agcaagtatg ctacacgata tgtaccactc
     1141 caagtgctta gagctctttt gctcttatat agcttatcta ggaaaacata tttatttgat
     1201 aagcacatgt ttatatgagt agaaacagta tataggtgtt ttctggccat gtggccctgt
     1261 ttaagttgca tagtacccta gagccgatac atttatcttt tgcatgttgc caatgagaac
     1321 acagaaattt ctctttcttc ttattttgct tgtacgcttc gttttaacac atcacactaa
     1381 ctaatactac taaaaaaatc atgtgcaggt atattatagt gattgacgac atatgggatg
     1441 ttaaaacatg ggacgttatt aagtgcgcat tccccatgac cagatgcggt ggtgtaataa
     1501 tcaccactac acggctgagt gatgttgcac gttcgtgtca ttcatcaatc ggtggccata
     1561 tttataatat aaggcctctt aatatggagc actcaagaca actattccat agaagattat
     1621 tcagctccga agaagattgc ccttcatcgc tcgtgaaagt ttctaatcaa atcttggaaa
     1681 aatgtgatgg gttgcctttg gcaatcattg ctatagctgg tttgttggct aacacaggaa
     1741 gatcagagca tctatggaac caagtgaaag attcaattgg tcgtgcactt gaaaggaatc
     1801 ctaatgtcga agtaatgata aagatattgt cacttagtta ctttgatctt cctcctcatc
     1861 tgaaaacatg tctcttgtat ctcagtatat ttccggaaga ttctattatt gagaagaaaa
     1921 cactaatatc aagatggatt gccgaaggat tcattcagaa agaaggtata tatactgcat
     1981 atgaggtagg agtgaggtgt tttaatgagc tcatcaatag gagtttgatc caacctgtga
     2041 agaaagacga ttataggggg aagagttgtc gagttcacga cataattctt gatttcatag
     2101 tatccaagtc cattgaagag aactttgtta cttttgctgg tgtccccagt ttaactaccg
     2161 tgacacaagg caaagtccgc cgtctctcca tgcaagttga agggaaaggg gattctatct
     2221 tgccaatgag cccgatattg tctcatgtcc gatcatttaa tgtgttcagg aatagggtga
     2281 atatccattc gacgatggag ttcagacatt tgcgtgttgt ggactttaat gacagtctac
     2341 tggaaaacca ccatcttgca aatgtaggga ggctgcttca gctaaggtac ctcagcattt
     2401 acatgacagc agtaagcgag ctcccggaac aaatcggaca cctacaatgc ttagagatgt
     2461 tggacatcag gtatacaatg gtgtccgagt tgccagccag tattgtcaat cttggcaaac
     2521 tggcacactt acttcttggc tcagaagaca catgtgttaa gtttcccgat ggaattgcga
     2581 agatgcaagc actagagact ttggatgagg ttgacgccag caagcagtca tataactttc
     2641 tgcaagggct tggtcggcta aagaatctga ggaagctgca cattgattat catgatgttg
     2701 cccaggaaga caaggaagtt attgcttctt ctctcggtaa actatgcaca caaaaccttt
     2761 gttctctaac tatgcggggg aatgatgatg atgacttctt gctgaataca tggtgcactt
     2821 ctccgccgct taacctccga aaacttgtca tatggggttg tatattccca aaggttccgc
     2881 attgggtagg atcactcgtc aacctacaga agttacgctt gcatgtgggg aaagaaatcc
     2941 ggcatgaaga tatctgcatc cttggagcct tacccgctct gctcactctg ggtctaaaag
     3001 gaatgcaaaa acagccttct tgtgaagatg gaaggctggc agttagtggt gaagctgggt
     3061 tccgatgcct gaggaagttt aaatactgga ggtggggaga taggatggat cttatgttta
     3121 cggcgaaatg tatgcccaag ctagaaaaac tgaagattat attttaccgg catgcccaag
     3181 atgaggctcc catcattcct gctttcgatt tcgggatcga aaacctgtcc cgcctcacta
     3241 ctttcaaatg tcacctaggt tgtaggccta tggcaacgag aacttttgat gctgtaaagg
     3301 cttctctgga cagagtagtc agagcacatc ccaaccacct tactgtaatc ttcagttatc
     3361 ctctgcgtac gtgattacct tctcaagatt tattatctat acgactagta caaacgtact
     3421 gacaacctct cttaattccc ttgccctgta ttttcaggta agtcggacat gacatataca
     3481 ttccatgatt gctacatgcg gtctcaagac taa
//
LOCUS       LOC114825104            4161 bp    DNA     linear   UNA 03-MAY-2019
DEFINITION  LOC114825104: TMV resistance protein N-like.
ACCESSION   114825104
KEYWORDS    .
SOURCE      Malus domestica (apple)
  ORGANISM  Malus domestica
            Eukaryota; Viridiplantae; Streptophyta; Embryophyta; Tracheophyta;
            Spermatophyta; Magnoliopsida; eudicotyledons; Gunneridae;
            Pentapetalae; rosids; fabids; Rosales; Rosaceae; Amygdaloideae;
            Maleae; Malus.
FEATURES             Location/Qualifiers
     source          1..4161
                     /organism="Malus domestica"
                     /mol_type="genomic DNA"
                     /cultivar="Golden Delicious"
                     /isolate="X9273 #13"
                     /db_xref="taxon:3750"
                     /chromosome=1
                     /tissue_type="leaf"
                     /dev_stage="adult"
                     /country="France: Angers"
                     /collection_date="Apr-2015"
                     /collected_by="Jean-Marc Celton"
                     /genotype="X9273"
                     /label="source Malus domestica"
     gene            1..4161
                     /gene="LOC114825104"
                     /note="Derived by automated computational analysis using
                     gene prediction method: Gnomon."
                     /db_xref="GeneID:114825104"
                     /label="LOC114825104 gene"
     mRNA            join(1..534,627..1716,1865..2230,2313..4161)
                     /gene="LOC114825104"
                     /product="TMV resistance protein N-like"
                     /note="Derived by automated computational analysis using
                     gene prediction method: Gnomon. Supporting evidence
                     includes similarity to: 18 Proteins, and 99% coverage of
                     the annotated genomic feature by RNAseq alignments,
                     including 92 samples with support for all annotated
                     introns"
                     /transcript_id="XM_029103454.1"
                     /db_xref="GeneID:114825104"
                     /transcription="CGGAAACGAAAAAGGCCCCAAAAAACAGAGATTAGGCCCCAA
                     AAAACAGATGTCAATGGCTGCTTCTTCTTCTTCCTCTTCCTCGTGGAAGTACGACGTC
                     TTCCTGAATTTCAGAGGCGAAGACACTCGCAAGATCTTCGTCGGCCATCTCTACAGAG
                     CTCTGGATCAGAAAGCAATCAACACCTTCATCGACGCGGAAAAGCTCAGAAAAGGCAA
                     CGACCTTTCGGAACTCCTTTCAGCCATCGAAGAGTCAAGGATTTCGATCGTGGTTTTC
                     TCCCAGAACTACGCTTCTTCGACGTGGTGCTTGAAAGAACTGGTCAAAATCCTGGCGT
                     GCATGGATACAAAGAATCAGATAGTGGTGCCGATCTTCTACCAAGTCGATCCATCTGA
                     AGTTCGTAAGCTCAAGAGAAGTTTTGCAGAAGCTTTTGCTCAACACGAACGCGAATCG
                     AACGCCGAAATGGAAGAGGTGAAGAGCTGGAGGTCCGCACTAACCAGAGCCACCAATT
                     TATCCGGATGGGATTCGCGAAAATACGAGGATGATGCCAAGCTTATTGAGGAAATTGT
                     GGTTGACATATTTAAGAGATTGATCCATGTCTCCTCAAGCAAAGATAATGGCTTGGTT
                     GGAATGGATTACCACATAGATAAAGTGAATTCACTGTTACGTCCTGGGGTGAATGATG
                     TTTTCACTGTTGGAATATGGGGTATGGGAGGTATAGGCAAAACCACCATCGCTCGCGC
                     TGTTTATGATGAAATCGCTTGTCAATTTGAAGCTTGCTGCTTTCTCGAAAATATCAAG
                     GAAGGCTTCTCGAAAAATGGTGCAGCACATATGCAGGAAGTGCTTCTTTCTAGAATCT
                     TGAAGGAAAAGGTGCAGAGTTTAGGCACGTTGGATCGAGGTTCCAGAGTGATAATGGA
                     AAGGCTACAAAGGAAAAAAGTGTTCATTGTTCTTGATGACGTTGATGAATTATCCCAA
                     ATCGAAGCCTTACTTGGAGAGCAGCATTCATTTGGCGGTGGAAGTCGGGTCATTATAA
                     CAACTAGAGATAAACAATTATTAAGTGGAGCTGGTGCTGTATATGAGCCCGAGAACTT
                     AAGGGAGCCAGAAGCTCTTAAACTCTTCAAGCAGTATGCCTTCAGAACAAACCAACCC
                     ACCAGAGTTTATGATCAGCTCTCAAGGGATGTCATACAATATGCTCAAGGTCTGCCTT
                     TAGCACTCAAAGTGTTGGGAGCTTTTCTTGATAACAAAACATTGCCCGAGTGGGAAGA
                     TGTGTTAGAAAAAATAAGGAAGATCCCGCAAAGGGGAATTCATAATGTGCTTAAAACA
                     AGCTTCGATGGACTGGATGATTCAGAGAAGAATGTCTTTCTAGATATTGCATGTTTCT
                     TGAAAGGAATGGATATAGACATGGCAAAAAAAATTCTGGACAGTTGTGGCTTCTATCC
                     CCATACTGGAATAAGAGTTCTAATTGATCGAGCTCTAATATCTGTCTCAGAGTGGGGG
                     ACACTGGAGATGCATGATTTACTAGAGGAAATGGGTCGGGAAATCGTTCGCCAAGAAT
                     CTATCAAAGAGCCTGGAGAAAGAAGTAGGTTGTGGAGTTATGAAGATGTTCATCATGT
                     GCTGACTAAAAATACAGCTACAGAAGCAGTTGAAACCATAATCCTGGATTCGGCAATC
                     TTGAAAGAGGGATGCTCAAATACTGAAGCTTTTGTTAGTATGACAAAACTAAGACTGC
                     TCATGATCGGTGATGACGCTGATATTTACACCAAGCATTTTTACAAATATCATCTTGC
                     AGTCAGGGATTCATTTGGCCATCAAACTCCAAGTGATTGCTTCATAGAACACTGGATT
                     GCGGACTTAAAGTTCCAATCTTCTCAATTGAGGTGCCTCATCTGGCGTGATTGCCCCC
                     TAAAGTCTTGGCCATCCAACTTTCAGTTCAAGAATCTTGTAAACCTTGACATGAGCTA
                     TAGTTGCATCGAACAACTTTGGAAAGGAGCTGAGCCTCTGGAAAAGTTGAAATTCATC
                     AATTTATGTCATTGTCAATACCTTAAGAAAACCCCTGACTTCACAAGGGCTACAAGTC
                     TTGAGGAACTGAGATTCGAAAATTGTACAAGGTTATGTGAGGTTGACCCATCCATTTC
                     AGCTTTGAAAAACCTTGCTATATTGAGTCTAACTTGGTGCATTGATCTTAAGATTCTT
                     CCGAGCATCACTGGTATGAAGTCTCTTAAAACCATTCGTCTTTCCGGTTGCTCAAGCC
                     TTGAGAAGTTTCCTGAGATTTCAGATGTTATGGAGAAGCTATCAGAGTTATATTTAGG
                     TGGGACTGCAATTAAAGAACTGCCTTCATCAATTAATAAACTCACGGGCCTTGCTACT
                     TTGGACCTACGAGGCTGTCGAGAACTCAAGAGCCTGCCGAGCAGCATTCATATGGGAT
                     CTCTTCAAACCTTTAATCTTTCTGGTTGCTCAAACCTTGAGATGTTTCCAGTGATTTC
                     AGAAGTTATGGAGGAGCTATCAGAGCTTCATTTAGATGGGATTGCAATTAAAGAACTG
                     CCTTCGTCAATTAATAAACTCACGGGCCTTACTGTTTTGGACCTATCTGGGTGTCAAG
                     AACTCAAGAGCCTGCCGAGCAGCATTCATATGAGATCTCTTCAAACCCTTAATCTTTC
                     TGGTTGCTCAAACCTTGAGAAGAAGTTTCCTGAGATTTCAGATGTTATGGAGAAGCTA
                     TCAGAGTTATATTTAGGTGGGACTGCAATTAAAGAACTGTCTTCGTCAATTAATAAAC
                     TCACGGGTCTTCCTGCTTTGGACCTACGTGGCTGTCAAGAACTCAAGAGCCTGCCGAG
                     GAGCATTCATATGAGATCTCTTCAAACCCTTAATCTTTCTGGTTGCTCAAACCTTGAG
                     AAGTTTCCTGAGATTTCAGATGTTATGGAGAAGTTATCAGAGTTATATTTAGGTGGGA
                     CTGCAATTAAAGAACTGTCTTCATCAATTAATAAACTCACGGGCCTTGCTACTTTGGA
                     CCTACGAGGCTGTCGAGAACTCAAGAGCCTGCCGAGCAGCATTCATATGGGATCTCTT
                     CAAACCCTTAATCTTTCTGGTTGCTCAAACCTTGGGAAGTTTACAGAAATTTCAGATG
                     TTATGGAGAAGCTATCAGAGTTATATTTAGCTGGGACTGCAATTAAAGAACTGTCTTC
                     GTCAATTAATAAACTCACGGGCCTTACTGTTTTGGACCTATCTGGGTGTCAAGAACTC
                     AAGAGCCTGCCGAGCAGCATTCATATGAGATCTCTTCAAACCCTTAATCTTTCTGGTT
                     GCTCAAACCTTGAGAAGTTTCCAGAGATTTCAGATGTTATGGAGAAGCTATCAGAGTT
                     ATATTTAGATGGGACTGCAATTAAAGAACTGCCTTCGTCAATTAATAAACTCACGGGC
                     CTTACTGTTTTGGACCTATATGGGTGTCAAGAACTCAAGAGCTTGCCGAGCAGCATTC
                     GTGTGGGATCTCTTCATACCCTTTTTCTTTCAGGCTGCTCAAAACTTGAGAAGTTTCA
                     TGAGATTTCAGATGTTGTGGAGGAGCTATCAGAGCTTCATTTAGATGGGACTGCAATT
                     AAAGAATTGCCTTCGTCAATTAATAAACTCACAGGTCTTCTTACTTTGGACCTACGAG
                     GCTGTTCGAGAACTCAAGAGCCTGCCGAGCAGCATTCATATGGGATCTCTTCAAACTC
                     TTAATCTTTCTGGTTGCTCAAACCTTGAGAAGTTTACAGAGATTTCAGATGTTATGGA
                     GAAGCTATCAGAGTTATATTTAGCTGGGACTGCAATTAAAGAACTGTCTTCGTCAATT
                     AATAAACTCACGGGCCTTATTACTTTG"
                     /label="LOC114825104 mRNA"
     CDS             join(50..534,627..1716,1865..2230,2313..4022)
                     /gene="LOC114825104"
                     /note="Derived by automated computational analysis using
                     gene prediction method: Gnomon."
                     /codon_start=1
                     /transl_table=1
                     /product="TMV resistance protein N-like"
                     /protein_id="XP_028959287.1"
                     /db_xref="GI:1632168864"
                     /db_xref="GeneID:114825104"
                     /translation="MSMAASSSSSSSWKYDVFLNFRGEDTRKIFVGHLYRALDQKAIN
                     TFIDAEKLRKGNDLSELLSAIEESRISIVVFSQNYASSTWCLKELVKILACMDTKNQI
                     VVPIFYQVDPSEVRKLKRSFAEAFAQHERESNAEMEEVKSWRSALTRATNLSGWDSRK
                     YEDDAKLIEEIVVDIFKRLIHVSSSKDNGLVGMDYHIDKVNSLLRPGVNDVFTVGIWG
                     MGGIGKTTIARAVYDEIACQFEACCFLENIKEGFSKNGAAHMQEVLLSRILKEKVQSL
                     GTLDRGSRVIMERLQRKKVFIVLDDVDELSQIEALLGEQHSFGGGSRVIITTRDKQLL
                     SGAGAVYEPENLREPEALKLFKQYAFRTNQPTRVYDQLSRDVIQYAQGLPLALKVLGA
                     FLDNKTLPEWEDVLEKIRKIPQRGIHNVLKTSFDGLDDSEKNVFLDIACFLKGMDIDM
                     AKKILDSCGFYPHTGIRVLIDRALISVSEWGTLEMHDLLEEMGREIVRQESIKEPGER
                     SRLWSYEDVHHVLTKNTATEAVETIILDSAILKEGCSNTEAFVSMTKLRLLMIGDDAD
                     IYTKHFYKYHLAVRDSFGHQTPSDCFIEHWIADLKFQSSQLRCLIWRDCPLKSWPSNF
                     QFKNLVNLDMSYSCIEQLWKGAEPLEKLKFINLCHCQYLKKTPDFTRATSLEELRFEN
                     CTRLCEVDPSISALKNLAILSLTWCIDLKILPSITGMKSLKTIRLSGCSSLEKFPEIS
                     DVMEKLSELYLGGTAIKELPSSINKLTGLATLDLRGCRELKSLPSSIHMGSLQTFNLS
                     GCSNLEMFPVISEVMEELSELHLDGIAIKELPSSINKLTGLTVLDLSGCQELKSLPSS
                     IHMRSLQTLNLSGCSNLEKKFPEISDVMEKLSELYLGGTAIKELSSSINKLTGLPALD
                     LRGCQELKSLPRSIHMRSLQTLNLSGCSNLEKFPEISDVMEKLSELYLGGTAIKELSS
                     SINKLTGLATLDLRGCRELKSLPSSIHMGSLQTLNLSGCSNLGKFTEISDVMEKLSEL
                     YLAGTAIKELSSSINKLTGLTVLDLSGCQELKSLPSSIHMRSLQTLNLSGCSNLEKFP
                     EISDVMEKLSELYLDGTAIKELPSSINKLTGLTVLDLYGCQELKSLPSSIRVGSLHTL
                     FLSGCSKLEKFHEISDVVEELSELHLDGTAIKELPSSINKLTGLLTLDLRGCSRTQEP
                     AEQHSYGISSNS"
                     /label="LOC114825104 CDS"
ORIGIN      
        1 cggaaacgaa aaaggcccca aaaaacagag attaggcccc aaaaaacaga tgtcaatggc
       61 tgcttcttct tcttcctctt cctcgtggaa gtacgacgtc ttcctgaatt tcagaggcga
      121 agacactcgc aagatcttcg tcggccatct ctacagagct ctggatcaga aagcaatcaa
      181 caccttcatc gacgcggaaa agctcagaaa aggcaacgac ctttcggaac tcctttcagc
      241 catcgaagag tcaaggattt cgatcgtggt tttctcccag aactacgctt cttcgacgtg
      301 gtgcttgaaa gaactggtca aaatcctggc gtgcatggat acaaagaatc agatagtggt
      361 gccgatcttc taccaagtcg atccatctga agttcgtaag ctcaagagaa gttttgcaga
      421 agcttttgct caacacgaac gcgaatcgaa cgccgaaatg gaagaggtga agagctggag
      481 gtccgcacta accagagcca ccaatttatc cggatgggat tcgcgaaaat acgagtaatt
      541 actgttcaat tatattctta attactattg aattgggatt tttaaagcat ctagtttaat
      601 tcggtgctgt ttttcatatt tcacagggat gatgccaagc ttattgagga aattgtggtt
      661 gacatattta agagattgat ccatgtctcc tcaagcaaag ataatggctt ggttggaatg
      721 gattaccaca tagataaagt gaattcactg ttacgtcctg gggtgaatga tgttttcact
      781 gttggaatat ggggtatggg aggtataggc aaaaccacca tcgctcgcgc tgtttatgat
      841 gaaatcgctt gtcaatttga agcttgctgc tttctcgaaa atatcaagga aggcttctcg
      901 aaaaatggtg cagcacatat gcaggaagtg cttctttcta gaatcttgaa ggaaaaggtg
      961 cagagtttag gcacgttgga tcgaggttcc agagtgataa tggaaaggct acaaaggaaa
     1021 aaagtgttca ttgttcttga tgacgttgat gaattatccc aaatcgaagc cttacttgga
     1081 gagcagcatt catttggcgg tggaagtcgg gtcattataa caactagaga taaacaatta
     1141 ttaagtggag ctggtgctgt atatgagccc gagaacttaa gggagccaga agctcttaaa
     1201 ctcttcaagc agtatgcctt cagaacaaac caacccacca gagtttatga tcagctctca
     1261 agggatgtca tacaatatgc tcaaggtctg cctttagcac tcaaagtgtt gggagctttt
     1321 cttgataaca aaacattgcc cgagtgggaa gatgtgttag aaaaaataag gaagatcccg
     1381 caaaggggaa ttcataatgt gcttaaaaca agcttcgatg gactggatga ttcagagaag
     1441 aatgtctttc tagatattgc atgtttcttg aaaggaatgg atatagacat ggcaaaaaaa
     1501 attctggaca gttgtggctt ctatccccat actggaataa gagttctaat tgatcgagct
     1561 ctaatatctg tctcagagtg ggggacactg gagatgcatg atttactaga ggaaatgggt
     1621 cgggaaatcg ttcgccaaga atctatcaaa gagcctggag aaagaagtag gttgtggagt
     1681 tatgaagatg ttcatcatgt gctgactaaa aatacagtga gatatctttt tcttatgcaa
     1741 tgtttagtag aaaacttcag cttttgacca aaatctattt tatagcaaac atgcattgtt
     1801 tataatattc aataaggttg tcagtgtttt ccttcacttt aaattacatt gttggtttat
     1861 ccaggctaca gaagcagttg aaaccataat cctggattcg gcaatcttga aagagggatg
     1921 ctcaaatact gaagcttttg ttagtatgac aaaactaaga ctgctcatga tcggtgatga
     1981 cgctgatatt tacaccaagc atttttacaa atatcatctt gcagtcaggg attcatttgg
     2041 ccatcaaact ccaagtgatt gcttcataga acactggatt gcggacttaa agttccaatc
     2101 ttctcaattg aggtgcctca tctggcgtga ttgcccccta aagtcttggc catccaactt
     2161 tcagttcaag aatcttgtaa accttgacat gagctatagt tgcatcgaac aactttggaa
     2221 aggagctgag gtacgatttt tcatttacgt aaatttatta ttttcaaagt ttaggttctg
     2281 agttgtgcat gttttcttgg actttttaac agcctctgga aaagttgaaa ttcatcaatt
     2341 tatgtcattg tcaatacctt aagaaaaccc ctgacttcac aagggctaca agtcttgagg
     2401 aactgagatt cgaaaattgt acaaggttat gtgaggttga cccatccatt tcagctttga
     2461 aaaaccttgc tatattgagt ctaacttggt gcattgatct taagattctt ccgagcatca
     2521 ctggtatgaa gtctcttaaa accattcgtc tttccggttg ctcaagcctt gagaagtttc
     2581 ctgagatttc agatgttatg gagaagctat cagagttata tttaggtggg actgcaatta
     2641 aagaactgcc ttcatcaatt aataaactca cgggccttgc tactttggac ctacgaggct
     2701 gtcgagaact caagagcctg ccgagcagca ttcatatggg atctcttcaa acctttaatc
     2761 tttctggttg ctcaaacctt gagatgtttc cagtgatttc agaagttatg gaggagctat
     2821 cagagcttca tttagatggg attgcaatta aagaactgcc ttcgtcaatt aataaactca
     2881 cgggccttac tgttttggac ctatctgggt gtcaagaact caagagcctg ccgagcagca
     2941 ttcatatgag atctcttcaa acccttaatc tttctggttg ctcaaacctt gagaagaagt
     3001 ttcctgagat ttcagatgtt atggagaagc tatcagagtt atatttaggt gggactgcaa
     3061 ttaaagaact gtcttcgtca attaataaac tcacgggtct tcctgctttg gacctacgtg
     3121 gctgtcaaga actcaagagc ctgccgagga gcattcatat gagatctctt caaaccctta
     3181 atctttctgg ttgctcaaac cttgagaagt ttcctgagat ttcagatgtt atggagaagt
     3241 tatcagagtt atatttaggt gggactgcaa ttaaagaact gtcttcatca attaataaac
     3301 tcacgggcct tgctactttg gacctacgag gctgtcgaga actcaagagc ctgccgagca
     3361 gcattcatat gggatctctt caaaccctta atctttctgg ttgctcaaac cttgggaagt
     3421 ttacagaaat ttcagatgtt atggagaagc tatcagagtt atatttagct gggactgcaa
     3481 ttaaagaact gtcttcgtca attaataaac tcacgggcct tactgttttg gacctatctg
     3541 ggtgtcaaga actcaagagc ctgccgagca gcattcatat gagatctctt caaaccctta
     3601 atctttctgg ttgctcaaac cttgagaagt ttccagagat ttcagatgtt atggagaagc
     3661 tatcagagtt atatttagat gggactgcaa ttaaagaact gccttcgtca attaataaac
     3721 tcacgggcct tactgttttg gacctatatg ggtgtcaaga actcaagagc ttgccgagca
     3781 gcattcgtgt gggatctctt catacccttt ttctttcagg ctgctcaaaa cttgagaagt
     3841 ttcatgagat ttcagatgtt gtggaggagc tatcagagct tcatttagat gggactgcaa
     3901 ttaaagaatt gccttcgtca attaataaac tcacaggtct tcttactttg gacctacgag
     3961 gctgttcgag aactcaagag cctgccgagc agcattcata tgggatctct tcaaactctt
     4021 aatctttctg gttgctcaaa ccttgagaag tttacagaga tttcagatgt tatggagaag
     4081 ctatcagagt tatatttagc tgggactgca attaaagaac tgtcttcgtc aattaataaa
     4141 ctcacgggcc ttattacttt g
//
LOCUS       MK791522                3998 bp ds-DNA     linear   PLN 05-NOV-2019
DEFINITION  Arachis hypogaea cultivar VG 9514 R protein gene, complete cds.
ACCESSION   MK791522
VERSION     MK791522.1  GI:1771412921
KEYWORDS    .
SOURCE      Arachis hypogaea (peanut)
  ORGANISM  Arachis hypogaea
            Eukaryota; Viridiplantae; Streptophyta; Embryophyta; Tracheophyta;
            Spermatophyta; Magnoliopsida; eudicotyledons; Gunneridae;
            Pentapetalae; rosids; fabids; Fabales; Fabaceae; Papilionoideae; 50
            kb inversion clade; dalbergioids sensu lato; Dalbergieae;
            Pterocarpus clade; Arachis.
REFERENCE   1  (bases 1 to 3998)
  AUTHORS   Mondal,S.
  TITLE     Direct Submission
  JOURNAL   Submitted (12-APR-2019) Nuclear Agriculture and Biotechnology
            Division, Bhabha Atomic Research Centre, Trombay, Mumbai,
            Maharastra 400085, India
COMMENT     ##Assembly-Data-START##
            Sequencing Technology :: Sanger dideoxy sequencing
            ##Assembly-Data-END##
FEATURES             Location/Qualifiers
     source          1..3998
                     /organism="Arachis hypogaea"
                     /mol_type="genomic DNA"
                     /cultivar="VG 9514"
                     /db_xref="taxon:3818"
     mRNA            join(<32..102,250..873,1043..1980,2059..2156,2243..2560,
                     2641..2778,2968..3393,3473..>3925)
                     /product="R protein"
                     /transcription="ATGGTATTTCCGGGAATTGAAATTCCAAGAGAGAGAGACTTG
                     CATTGGGTCCCAAAGAAGACAAAGTTTTGGTACAATATTTGTCTTTGTCTCAATTACT
                     ACGATGCTTCCTTCCTCCAAAAAGGACTTTCAATCCAACTTCTCAGAATATTTCTTCT
                     CTGCACACAGTCTCTTCCAATCTTCACTTCAACTTCGTCAATGGAGTGCAGGAGCATC
                     CAAAGCATGGCATCAAGCAGCACAAGACCCAAATATGACGTGTTTGTGAGCTTCAGAG
                     GTGAGGACGTACGCAACACCTTCGCTGATCATCTATTTGCAGCTTTCCGTAGAAACGG
                     AATAGTTGCATTCAGGGACGATAGGAATCTGTTGCAAGGACAGCACATCTCCACTGAG
                     CTGGTGCAAGCAATTGAAGGATCTCAGGTTCTCATTGTCATCTTCTCTAAAAACTATG
                     CTACCTCTTCATGGTGCTTGCAGGAACTCGCTAAGATGCTTGATTGCAGCAATACGAT
                     AACAGAACCAAATCTGTTGCCTATTTTCTACGATGTGACTCCGTCTGAGGTGCGTAAA
                     CAGACCGGAAACTATGGGAAAGCCTTGGCTGAGCATGAAGAAAGATTCAAAGATAACT
                     CAAACATGGTGCAACAGTGGAGGGAATCTCTGCTGCAAGTGGCCAATCTCTCTGGTTG
                     GGATATACAAAATAAGCAGGAGAATGGAGAGATTGAAAAAATTGTTAAAAGGGTTAGA
                     AGCAAATTAGGTTGCAAATCGGTAAGTATGGATGGGTTGGTTGGGATGCAATCTCGTG
                     TGGAAGAATTGGAAAACCTGATTGATTTCAACTCCGATAATGAAGTTCGGGTTGTAGG
                     CGTTTGTGGCATGGGTGGGATAGGAAAGTCAACACTTGCTAGGGTCGTGTATGGTAGA
                     AACCTTCATAAATATGGTGCTCATTGTTTTGTTGACGATATAAGCAAAGTTTTTCGTG
                     GAGTTGGTCTACTTTCTCTACAAAAGCAACTTGTTTGTCAAATTACAAATGGAGAGAT
                     CCAAGATATATACAATCAAATCCAGGCTGAGAGTTTGATAAAAATTATGCTACACTCT
                     CAAAAGGCTCTGATTGTTCTAGATAATGCCGATGATGTTGAACAGTTAGAGAAGCTTG
                     GCGTGACTCGTGATTGTCTATGTCCAGGAAGCAGAATTGTAGTAACTTCTAGAGATCA
                     ACATGTCTTGAACTCTTTTGGGCTAGATGAAATATACAAAGTTCAACTCTTGAATAAG
                     GATGAAGCTCATCAATTGTTTTGTGAAAAAGCTTTTAATGAAAATATAATTATGAGTT
                     GTGACGAGATTAGCAGAGAGTACAAAAAGTTGACGGATCTTGCACTTAAATATGCTCA
                     AGGCCTTCCCTTGGCAATCAAAGTTTTGGGGTCATATCTACGCGGTCGAGATATCTCT
                     GTATGGAGAAGTGCCTTGGATAGACTGAAAGATAATCCAAAGAAGGAAATCGCAGATG
                     TGCTTCAACTTAGTTTTGATGGATTGGAACCCCTCGAAAAGGAAATATTTTTGGATAT
                     CGCTTGTTTCTTTAACCACCAAATGGATTATCGTGTGGAAGATATGTTGTACTGTCGT
                     GGTCTTCATCCAAAGATTGGAATAAGCAGGAGAATAGTTCGGCAGAGTGCTCCAAATG
                     AGCCATGGAAGTGGAGTAGGATATGGTGCAAAGAGGATTTTCAACGTATTATGTTTGG
                     AAATACGGTAATTGATGATGTTAAGGCCGTGCAATTGGTGGGATCATACCATGAAAGA
                     AATATGACATTAAGAGCAGAAACATTATCAAGAATGAGACGACTTGAATTTCTCAAAA
                     TATATAATGTTAGTTTTTCTGGAAGTTTTAATAGCATTTCTAGCGAATTGCGATATCT
                     TGAGTGGATAGAGTATCCGTTTACGTATTTTCCATCATGTTGTAAGCTATCCAAGCTT
                     TCGAAATTAGTCTTGCAAGGGAGCAACATGAAGCAACCATGGGATGGCACAATGGTAC
                     TAGTAATAAATAAAATAAGCTTCACTTATTTTGAAGAATTGGATCTCTCTAACTCCGA
                     AAATCTTGTGAAGACTCCAAACCTTAGCCAGGCTCCAAATCTTGAGCGGCTGTTCCTT
                     ATAAGATGTAGAAAGCTTAAGCACATACATCCATCAACTGGAGACCTAAGAAAACTTC
                     TTAGGTTACCATTCCATTTCTTCAATTATTCTAAAAGTAGATACAACCATGTGTTCCA
                     CCTGTGGAGGCTTTCTGTGGCTCGCTTAAGCTGCGTGTATGATCTTGACCTAAGTGAT
                     TGTAATCTGCATACTATCCCTGAGGCCATATCATCCTTACATTATTTAGAGATCTTAT
                     ATTTCAGGGGAAACAATATAGTTAGAGTACCTGATTTCATAAACAAGCTTCCCAGACT
                     GAGAGTGTTGGAGTTAGATAACTGCGAACGGCTAATGTATGTAGATGAGTTCCCATTG
                     CCATTACCCTATCCAACGGCAGAGCGAACAAAAGTTGTGAAAATGGGACACTTGAGTA
                     TGTTGAACTGCCCGAAAATAGTAGAGAAGGAAAGGTTGAGTGGAATGGGTAGTTCATG
                     GATGAGAGAGTACATTAAGGTACACAATGAATCCACTTATTTACTTGGCATTGTAATT
                     CCAGGGAGTGGAGGTCCAATTCCAAGGTGGTTTAAGGATCAGAATAAGGGGGCGGATA
                     ATTCAATGTGGATAGAATCATTTCCGAATGCCAATGACAACAATTGGATTGGCATTGC
                     CCTTTGTGCCCACATTCTTGTTCAATTTGAACAATCCGTCTTCATTGAGCTCTACTTT
                     TACGACCAAACAGGAAAAGTCAATCTCAAGCACCATGTTGATTGGCTTGAAAAGGACG
                     AGGAGGTGAGGGGTGAATTGGTTCAGCTCTGCCTATTCTATTTTTCTCGCCAACTACT
                     CATTTGGGATGGAAAGCAGCATGATCTTGATGGATCCCGCTTTGAATTCAAAGTAGTT
                     AACGACGGCTATGTGGAAGTGAAGAAGTGGGGAATGCGTGTGATACTGAACCAGGATA
                     TGGAGTAA"
     CDS             join(32..102,250..873,1043..1980,2059..2156,2243..2560,
                     2641..2778,2968..3393,3473..3925)
                     /note="disease resistance protein; contains TIR-NB-LRR
                     domains"
                     /codon_start=1
                     /transl_table=1
                     /product="R protein"
                     /protein_id="QFX67452.1"
                     /db_xref="GI:1771412922"
                     /translation="MVFPGIEIPRERDLHWVPKKTKFWYNICLCLNYYDASFLQKGLS
                     IQLLRIFLLCTQSLPIFTSTSSMECRSIQSMASSSTRPKYDVFVSFRGEDVRNTFADH
                     LFAAFRRNGIVAFRDDRNLLQGQHISTELVQAIEGSQVLIVIFSKNYATSSWCLQELA
                     KMLDCSNTITEPNLLPIFYDVTPSEVRKQTGNYGKALAEHEERFKDNSNMVQQWRESL
                     LQVANLSGWDIQNKQENGEIEKIVKRVRSKLGCKSVSMDGLVGMQSRVEELENLIDFN
                     SDNEVRVVGVCGMGGIGKSTLARVVYGRNLHKYGAHCFVDDISKVFRGVGLLSLQKQL
                     VCQITNGEIQDIYNQIQAESLIKIMLHSQKALIVLDNADDVEQLEKLGVTRDCLCPGS
                     RIVVTSRDQHVLNSFGLDEIYKVQLLNKDEAHQLFCEKAFNENIIMSCDEISREYKKL
                     TDLALKYAQGLPLAIKVLGSYLRGRDISVWRSALDRLKDNPKKEIADVLQLSFDGLEP
                     LEKEIFLDIACFFNHQMDYRVEDMLYCRGLHPKIGISRRIVRQSAPNEPWKWSRIWCK
                     EDFQRIMFGNTVIDDVKAVQLVGSYHERNMTLRAETLSRMRRLEFLKIYNVSFSGSFN
                     SISSELRYLEWIEYPFTYFPSCCKLSKLSKLVLQGSNMKQPWDGTMVLVINKISFTYF
                     EELDLSNSENLVKTPNLSQAPNLERLFLIRCRKLKHIHPSTGDLRKLLRLPFHFFNYS
                     KSRYNHVFHLWRLSVARLSCVYDLDLSDCNLHTIPEAISSLHYLEILYFRGNNIVRVP
                     DFINKLPRLRVLELDNCERLMYVDEFPLPLPYPTAERTKVVKMGHLSMLNCPKIVEKE
                     RLSGMGSSWMREYIKVHNESTYLLGIVIPGSGGPIPRWFKDQNKGADNSMWIESFPNA
                     NDNNWIGIALCAHILVQFEQSVFIELYFYDQTGKVNLKHHVDWLEKDEEVRGELVQLC
                     LFYFSRQLLIWDGKQHDLDGSRFEFKVVNDGYVEVKKWGMRVILNQDME"
ORIGIN      
        1 ggtatacaag gaattcactc ctcacatttc tatggtattt ccgggaattg aaattccaag
       61 agagagagac ttgcattggg tcccaaagaa gacaaagttt tggtgagcct ctgcttttgc
      121 agaatatatt ttcaacatta taccccacaa aaataattat taccattgtg ataatgaaaa
      181 aatatgaaat aaactagact tgttttgtta caggagtcaa ggggaatatg acttgattgg
      241 cctttaaagg tacaatattt gtctttgtct caattactac gatgcttcct tcctccaaaa
      301 aggactttca atccaacttc tcagaatatt tcttctctgc acacagtctc ttccaatctt
      361 cacttcaact tcgtcaatgg agtgcaggag catccaaagc atggcatcaa gcagcacaag
      421 acccaaatat gacgtgtttg tgagcttcag aggtgaggac gtacgcaaca ccttcgctga
      481 tcatctattt gcagctttcc gtagaaacgg aatagttgca ttcagggacg ataggaatct
      541 gttgcaagga cagcacatct ccactgagct ggtgcaagca attgaaggat ctcaggttct
      601 cattgtcatc ttctctaaaa actatgctac ctcttcatgg tgcttgcagg aactcgctaa
      661 gatgcttgat tgcagcaata cgataacaga accaaatctg ttgcctattt tctacgatgt
      721 gactccgtct gaggtgcgta aacagaccgg aaactatggg aaagccttgg ctgagcatga
      781 agaaagattc aaagataact caaacatggt gcaacagtgg agggaatctc tgctgcaagt
      841 ggccaatctc tctggttggg atatacaaaa taagtaagta atctttccta aattccatta
      901 ctatctttgt caaatagatt atctatgcat gaataagttg attaaacaaa atcaccttgt
      961 attgctctcg ttttctcttt gttttaggtt gtcttatata agaaaatgag cttacaagtt
     1021 cattttctct ttgttctttc aggcaggaga atggagagat tgaaaaaatt gttaaaaggg
     1081 ttagaagcaa attaggttgc aaatcggtaa gtatggatgg gttggttggg atgcaatctc
     1141 gtgtggaaga attggaaaac ctgattgatt tcaactccga taatgaagtt cgggttgtag
     1201 gcgtttgtgg catgggtggg ataggaaagt caacacttgc tagggtcgtg tatggtagaa
     1261 accttcataa atatggtgct cattgttttg ttgacgatat aagcaaagtt tttcgtggag
     1321 ttggtctact ttctctacaa aagcaacttg tttgtcaaat tacaaatgga gagatccaag
     1381 atatatacaa tcaaatccag gctgagagtt tgataaaaat tatgctacac tctcaaaagg
     1441 ctctgattgt tctagataat gccgatgatg ttgaacagtt agagaagctt ggcgtgactc
     1501 gtgattgtct atgtccagga agcagaattg tagtaacttc tagagatcaa catgtcttga
     1561 actcttttgg gctagatgaa atatacaaag ttcaactctt gaataaggat gaagctcatc
     1621 aattgttttg tgaaaaagct tttaatgaaa atataattat gagttgtgac gagattagca
     1681 gagagtacaa aaagttgacg gatcttgcac ttaaatatgc tcaaggcctt cccttggcaa
     1741 tcaaagtttt ggggtcatat ctacgcggtc gagatatctc tgtatggaga agtgccttgg
     1801 atagactgaa agataatcca aagaaggaaa tcgcagatgt gcttcaactt agttttgatg
     1861 gattggaacc cctcgaaaag gaaatatttt tggatatcgc ttgtttcttt aaccaccaaa
     1921 tggattatcg tgtggaagat atgttgtact gtcgtggtct tcatccaaag attggaataa
     1981 gtgtactcat cgataaatca ttaataacaa ttactgaaat ggacaatatt agaatgcatg
     2041 acctgttgca agagttaggc aggagaatag ttcggcagag tgctccaaat gagccatgga
     2101 agtggagtag gatatggtgc aaagaggatt ttcaacgtat tatgtttgga aatacggtat
     2161 gcagttttaa aatattttca attttataga gttaataggt aattgaagta gtctaatatt
     2221 tttgtggctt ttttgtattt aggtaattga tgatgttaag gccgtgcaat tggtgggatc
     2281 ataccatgaa agaaatatga cattaagagc agaaacatta tcaagaatga gacgacttga
     2341 atttctcaaa atatataatg ttagtttttc tggaagtttt aatagcattt ctagcgaatt
     2401 gcgatatctt gagtggatag agtatccgtt tacgtatttt ccatcatgtt gtaagctatc
     2461 caagctttcg aaattagtct tgcaagggag caacatgaag caaccatggg atggcacaat
     2521 ggtactagta ataaataaaa taagcttcac ttattttgaa gttatcaaac aaataagtga
     2581 aagtgtaatt aatgatgttt gttttttcta actgtgcaac agtgtctgga caacttgaag
     2641 gaattggatc tctctaactc cgaaaatctt gtgaagactc caaaccttag ccaggctcca
     2701 aatcttgagc ggctgttcct tataagatgt agaaagctta agcacataca tccatcaact
     2761 ggagacctaa gaaaacttgt tgagttagat ttgagtgggt gcacaagttt aatgagtttt
     2821 cccatcactg tattcggtat atcttcacta aaatttgttt atctgagagg gtgctcaaga
     2881 ttatttggtg ggaaatggtt ggaaaatgga agtgagagta gtatccaatg ccaatcgaca
     2941 gtatggtcca cttttaaaag gcttaagctt aggttaccat tccatttctt caattattct
     3001 aaaagtagat acaaccatgt gttccacctg tggaggcttt ctgtggctcg cttaagctgc
     3061 gtgtatgatc ttgacctaag tgattgtaat ctgcatacta tccctgaggc catatcatcc
     3121 ttacattatt tagagatctt atatttcagg ggaaacaata tagttagagt acctgatttc
     3181 ataaacaagc ttcccagact gagagtgttg gagttagata actgcgaacg gctaatgtat
     3241 gtagatgagt tcccattgcc attaccctat ccaacggcag agcgaacaaa agttgtgaaa
     3301 atgggacact tgagtatgtt gaactgcccg aaaatagtag agaaggaaag gttgagtgga
     3361 atgggtagtt catggatgag agagtacatt aaggtgcgtg cgtattgttg ttgccattat
     3421 tgctgctctt gtttatctaa tgattagggt tgtttgtgtt ttgtggtgac aggtacacaa
     3481 tgaatccact tatttacttg gcattgtaat tccagggagt ggaggtccaa ttccaaggtg
     3541 gtttaaggat cagaataagg gggcggataa ttcaatgtgg atagaatcat ttccgaatgc
     3601 caatgacaac aattggattg gcattgccct ttgtgcccac attcttgttc aatttgaaca
     3661 atccgtcttc attgagctct acttttacga ccaaacagga aaagtcaatc tcaagcacca
     3721 tgttgattgg cttgaaaagg acgaggaggt gaggggtgaa ttggttcagc tctgcctatt
     3781 ctatttttct cgccaactac tcatttggga tggaaagcag catgatcttg atggatcccg
     3841 ctttgaattc aaagtagtta acgacggcta tgtggaagtg aagaagtggg gaatgcgtgt
     3901 gatactgaac caggatatgg agtaacccaa ctgtggaaga tattgattta gtttgattat
     3961 tgaccaactc acaggtattc tttcatcatc tcaatgtc
//
LOCUS       MK791523                3998 bp ds-DNA     linear   PLN 05-NOV-2019
DEFINITION  Arachis hypogaea cultivar TAG 24 R protein gene, complete cds.
ACCESSION   MK791523
VERSION     MK791523.1  GI:1771412923
KEYWORDS    .
SOURCE      Arachis hypogaea (peanut)
  ORGANISM  Arachis hypogaea
            Eukaryota; Viridiplantae; Streptophyta; Embryophyta; Tracheophyta;
            Spermatophyta; Magnoliopsida; eudicotyledons; Gunneridae;
            Pentapetalae; rosids; fabids; Fabales; Fabaceae; Papilionoideae; 50
            kb inversion clade; dalbergioids sensu lato; Dalbergieae;
            Pterocarpus clade; Arachis.
REFERENCE   1  (bases 1 to 3998)
  AUTHORS   Mondal,S.
  TITLE     Direct Submission
  JOURNAL   Submitted (12-APR-2019) Nuclear Agriculture and Biotechnology
            Division, Bhabha Atomic Research Centre, Trombay, Mumbai,
            Maharastra 400085, India
COMMENT     ##Assembly-Data-START##
            Sequencing Technology :: Sanger dideoxy sequencing
            ##Assembly-Data-END##
FEATURES             Location/Qualifiers
     source          1..3998
                     /organism="Arachis hypogaea"
                     /mol_type="genomic DNA"
                     /cultivar="TAG 24"
                     /db_xref="taxon:3818"
     mRNA            join(<32..102,250..873,1043..1980,2059..2156,2243..2560,
                     2641..2783,2973..3393,3473..>3925)
                     /product="R protein"
                     /transcription="ATGGTATTTCCGGGAATTGAAATTCCAAGAGAGAGAGACTTG
                     CATTGGGTCCCAAAGAAGACAAAGTTTTGGTACAATATTTGTCTTTGTCTCAATTACT
                     ACGATGCTTCCTTCCTCCAAAAAGGACTTTCAATCCAACTTCTCAGAATATTTCTTCT
                     CTGCACACAGTCTCTTCCAATCTTCACTTCAACTTCGTCAATGGAGTGCAGGAGCATC
                     CAAAGCATGGCATCAAGCAGCACAAGACCCAAATATGACGTGTTTGTGAGCTTCAGAG
                     GTGAGGACGTACGCAACACCTTCGCTGATCATCTATTTGCAGCTTTCCGTAGAAACGG
                     AATAGTTGCATTCAGGGACGATAGGAATCTGTTGCAAGGACAGCACATCTCCACTGAG
                     CTGGTGCAAGCAATTGAAGGATCTCAGGTTCTCATTGTCATCTTCTCTAAAAACTATG
                     CTACCTCTTCATGGTGCTTGCAGGAACTCGCTAAGATGCTTGATTGCAGCAATACGAT
                     AACAGAACCAAATCTGTTGCCTATTTTCTACGATGTGACTCCGTCTGAGGTGCGTAAA
                     CAGACCGGAAACTATGGGAAAGCCTTGGCTGAGCATGAAGAAAGATTCAAAGATAACT
                     CAAACATGGTGCAACAGTGGAGGGAATCTCTGCTGCAAGTGGCCAATCTCTCTGGTTG
                     GGATATACAAAATAAGCAGGAGAATGGAGAGATTGAAAAAATTGTTAAAAGGGTAAGA
                     AGCAAACTAGGTTGCAATTTGTCAAGTGTGGATGGGTTGGTTGGGATGCAATCTCGTG
                     TGGAACAATTGGAAAACCTGATTGATTTCAACTCCGATAATGAAGTTCGGGTTGTAGG
                     CGTTTGTGGCATGGGTGGGATAGGAAAGTCAACACTTGCTAGGGTGGTGTATGGTAGA
                     AACCTTCATAAATTTGGTGCTCATTGTTTTGTTGACGATATAAGCAAAGTTTTTCGTG
                     GAGTTGGTCTACTTTCTCTACAAAAGCAACTTGTTTGTCAAATTACAAATGGAGAGAT
                     CCAAGATATATACAATCATTACGAGGCTAATAGTTTGATAAAAACTATGCTACGCTGT
                     CAAAAGGCTCTGATTGTTCTAGATAATGCTGATGATGTTGAACAGTTAGAGAACCTTG
                     GCGTGACTCGTGATTGTCTATATCCAGGAAGCAGAATTGTAGTAACTTCTAGAGATCA
                     ACATGTCTTGAACTCTTTTGGGCTAGATCAAACATACAAAGTTCAACTCTTGAATGAG
                     GATGAAGCTCATCAATTGTTCTGTGAAAAAGCTTTTAATGATAATATAATTATAAGTT
                     GTGACGAGATTAGCAGAGAGTACAAAAAGTTGACGGATCTTGCACTTGAATATGCTCA
                     AGGCCTTCCCTTGGCGATCAAAGTTTTGGGGTCATATCTACGCGGTCGAGATATCTCT
                     GTATGGAGAAGTGCCTTAGATAGACTGAAAAATAATCCAAAGAAGGAAATCGCAGATG
                     TGCTTCAACTTAGTTTTGATGGATTGGAACCCATGGAAAAGGAAATATTTTTGGACAT
                     TGCTTGTTTCTTTAACCACCAAATGGATTGGATTGTGGAAGACATGTTGTACTGTCGT
                     GGTCTTCATCCAAAGATTGGAATAAGCATGAGAATAGTTCGGCAAAGTGCTCCAAATG
                     AGCCATGGAAGTGGAGTAGGATATGGAGCAAAGAGGATTTTCAACGTATTATGTTTGG
                     AAATACGGTAACTGATGATGTTAAGGCCGTGCAATTGGAGGGATCATATGAAGAAAGA
                     AATATGACATTAAGAGCAGAAACATTATCAAGAATGAGACGACTTGAATTTCTCAAAA
                     TAAAAAAAGTTAGTTTTTCTGGAAGTTTTAATAGCATTTCTAGCGAATTGCGATATCT
                     TGAGTGGGAAGAGTATCCGTTTACGTATTTTTCATCATGTTGTAAGCTATCCAAGCTT
                     TCGAAATTAGTCTTGCAAAACAGCAACATCAAGCAACTATGGGATGGCACAATGGTAC
                     TACTAATAAATAAAATAAGCTTCACTTATTTTGAAGAATTGAATCTCTCTGACTCCGA
                     AAATCTTGTGAAGCCTCCAAACCTTAGCCAGGCTCCAAATCTTGAGCGGCTGTTCCTT
                     ATAAGATGTAGGAAGCTTAAGCACATACATCCATCAATTGGAGACCTAAGAAAGCTTC
                     TTCGGTTACCATTCCATTTCTTCAATTCTTCTAAAAGTAGATACAACCGTGTGTTCCA
                     TCTGTGGAGGCTTTCTGTGGCTCGCTTAAGCTGCGTGTATTATCTTGACCTAAGTTGT
                     TGTAATCTGCATACTATCCCTGAGGCCATATCATCCTTACATTATTTAGAGATCTTAG
                     TTTTTTGGGGAAACAATATAGTTAGAGTACCTGATTTCATAAATAAGCTTCCCAGACT
                     GAGAGTGTTGGACTTAGATAACTGCAAACGGCTAATGTATGTAGATGAGTTCCCATTA
                     CCGTTACACTATCCAGCGGCAGAGCTAACAAAACTTGCGAAATGGAGAGAATTGAGGA
                     TGTGGAACTGCCCGAAAATAGTAGAGAAGGAAAGGTTGAGTGGAATGGAAAGTTCATG
                     GATGAGAGAGTACATTAAGGTACACAATGAATCCACTGATAAACTTGCTATTGTAATT
                     CCAGGAGGTGGAGTTCCAATTCCAAGGTGGTTTAAGGATCAGAATAAGGGGGCGGATA
                     ATTCAATGTGGATAGAATCATTTCTGAATGCCAATGACAACAATTGGATTGGCATTGC
                     CCTTTGTGCCCAGTTTGTCGTTCAATTTGCACCATTCCTCTTCATTGAGCTCTCCTTT
                     TACGACCAAACAGGAAAAGCCAATCTCAATCACCTTGTTGTTTCGCTTCGAAACGAGG
                     AGGAGGTGAGGGGTGAATTGGTTCACTTCTGCCTATTCTATTTTTCTCGCCAACAACT
                     CATTCGGGATGGAAAGCAGCATGATCTTCATGGATCCCGCTTTGAATTCAAAGAAGTT
                     AACCACCGCTATGTGGAAGTGAAGAAGTGGGGAATGCGTGTGATACTGGACCAGGATA
                     TGGAGTAA"
     CDS             join(32..102,250..873,1043..1980,2059..2156,2243..2560,
                     2641..2783,2973..3393,3473..3925)
                     /note="disease resistance protein; contains TIR-NB-LRR
                     domains"
                     /codon_start=1
                     /transl_table=1
                     /product="R protein"
                     /protein_id="QFX67453.1"
                     /db_xref="GI:1771412924"
                     /translation="MVFPGIEIPRERDLHWVPKKTKFWYNICLCLNYYDASFLQKGLS
                     IQLLRIFLLCTQSLPIFTSTSSMECRSIQSMASSSTRPKYDVFVSFRGEDVRNTFADH
                     LFAAFRRNGIVAFRDDRNLLQGQHISTELVQAIEGSQVLIVIFSKNYATSSWCLQELA
                     KMLDCSNTITEPNLLPIFYDVTPSEVRKQTGNYGKALAEHEERFKDNSNMVQQWRESL
                     LQVANLSGWDIQNKQENGEIEKIVKRVRSKLGCNLSSVDGLVGMQSRVEQLENLIDFN
                     SDNEVRVVGVCGMGGIGKSTLARVVYGRNLHKFGAHCFVDDISKVFRGVGLLSLQKQL
                     VCQITNGEIQDIYNHYEANSLIKTMLRCQKALIVLDNADDVEQLENLGVTRDCLYPGS
                     RIVVTSRDQHVLNSFGLDQTYKVQLLNEDEAHQLFCEKAFNDNIIISCDEISREYKKL
                     TDLALEYAQGLPLAIKVLGSYLRGRDISVWRSALDRLKNNPKKEIADVLQLSFDGLEP
                     MEKEIFLDIACFFNHQMDWIVEDMLYCRGLHPKIGISMRIVRQSAPNEPWKWSRIWSK
                     EDFQRIMFGNTVTDDVKAVQLEGSYEERNMTLRAETLSRMRRLEFLKIKKVSFSGSFN
                     SISSELRYLEWEEYPFTYFSSCCKLSKLSKLVLQNSNIKQLWDGTMVLLINKISFTYF
                     EELNLSDSENLVKPPNLSQAPNLERLFLIRCRKLKHIHPSIGDLRKLLRLPFHFFNSS
                     KSRYNRVFHLWRLSVARLSCVYYLDLSCCNLHTIPEAISSLHYLEILVFWGNNIVRVP
                     DFINKLPRLRVLDLDNCKRLMYVDEFPLPLHYPAAELTKLAKWRELRMWNCPKIVEKE
                     RLSGMESSWMREYIKVHNESTDKLAIVIPGGGVPIPRWFKDQNKGADNSMWIESFLNA
                     NDNNWIGIALCAQFVVQFAPFLFIELSFYDQTGKANLNHLVVSLRNEEEVRGELVHFC
                     LFYFSRQQLIRDGKQHDLHGSRFEFKEVNHRYVEVKKWGMRVILDQDME"
ORIGIN      
        1 ggtatacaag gaattcactc ctcacatttc tatggtattt ccgggaattg aaattccaag
       61 agagagagac ttgcattggg tcccaaagaa gacaaagttt tggtgagcct ctgcttttgc
      121 agaatatatt ttcaacatta taccccacaa aaataattat taccattgtg ataatgaaaa
      181 aatatgaaat aaactagact tgttttgtta caggagtcaa ggggaatatg acttgattgg
      241 cctttaaagg tacaatattt gtctttgtct caattactac gatgcttcct tcctccaaaa
      301 aggactttca atccaacttc tcagaatatt tcttctctgc acacagtctc ttccaatctt
      361 cacttcaact tcgtcaatgg agtgcaggag catccaaagc atggcatcaa gcagcacaag
      421 acccaaatat gacgtgtttg tgagcttcag aggtgaggac gtacgcaaca ccttcgctga
      481 tcatctattt gcagctttcc gtagaaacgg aatagttgca ttcagggacg ataggaatct
      541 gttgcaagga cagcacatct ccactgagct ggtgcaagca attgaaggat ctcaggttct
      601 cattgtcatc ttctctaaaa actatgctac ctcttcatgg tgcttgcagg aactcgctaa
      661 gatgcttgat tgcagcaata cgataacaga accaaatctg ttgcctattt tctacgatgt
      721 gactccgtct gaggtgcgta aacagaccgg aaactatggg aaagccttgg ctgagcatga
      781 agaaagattc aaagataact caaacatggt gcaacagtgg agggaatctc tgctgcaagt
      841 ggccaatctc tctggttggg atatacaaaa taagtaagta atctttccta aattccatta
      901 ctatctttgt gaaatagatt atctatacat gaataagttg attaaacaaa atcacctttt
      961 attgctctcg ttttctcttt gttttaggtt gtcttatata agaaaatgag cttacaagtt
     1021 cattttctct ttgttctttc aggcaggaga atggagagat tgaaaaaatt gttaaaaggg
     1081 taagaagcaa actaggttgc aatttgtcaa gtgtggatgg gttggttggg atgcaatctc
     1141 gtgtggaaca attggaaaac ctgattgatt tcaactccga taatgaagtt cgggttgtag
     1201 gcgtttgtgg catgggtggg ataggaaagt caacacttgc tagggtggtg tatggtagaa
     1261 accttcataa atttggtgct cattgttttg ttgacgatat aagcaaagtt tttcgtggag
     1321 ttggtctact ttctctacaa aagcaacttg tttgtcaaat tacaaatgga gagatccaag
     1381 atatatacaa tcattacgag gctaatagtt tgataaaaac tatgctacgc tgtcaaaagg
     1441 ctctgattgt tctagataat gctgatgatg ttgaacagtt agagaacctt ggcgtgactc
     1501 gtgattgtct atatccagga agcagaattg tagtaacttc tagagatcaa catgtcttga
     1561 actcttttgg gctagatcaa acatacaaag ttcaactctt gaatgaggat gaagctcatc
     1621 aattgttctg tgaaaaagct tttaatgata atataattat aagttgtgac gagattagca
     1681 gagagtacaa aaagttgacg gatcttgcac ttgaatatgc tcaaggcctt cccttggcga
     1741 tcaaagtttt ggggtcatat ctacgcggtc gagatatctc tgtatggaga agtgccttag
     1801 atagactgaa aaataatcca aagaaggaaa tcgcagatgt gcttcaactt agttttgatg
     1861 gattggaacc catggaaaag gaaatatttt tggacattgc ttgtttcttt aaccaccaaa
     1921 tggattggat tgtggaagac atgttgtact gtcgtggtct tcatccaaag attggaataa
     1981 gtgtacttac ggataaatca ttaataacaa ttgatgaatg tggcgatatt agaatgcatg
     2041 acctgttgcg agagttaggc atgagaatag ttcggcaaag tgctccaaat gagccatgga
     2101 agtggagtag gatatggagc aaagaggatt ttcaacgtat tatgtttgga aatacggtat
     2161 acagttttaa aattttttca attttataga gttaataggt aattgaagta atctaatatt
     2221 tttgtggctt ttttgtattt aggtaactga tgatgttaag gccgtgcaat tggagggatc
     2281 atatgaagaa agaaatatga cattaagagc agaaacatta tcaagaatga gacgacttga
     2341 atttctcaaa ataaaaaaag ttagtttttc tggaagtttt aatagcattt ctagcgaatt
     2401 gcgatatctt gagtgggaag agtatccgtt tacgtatttt tcatcatgtt gtaagctatc
     2461 caagctttcg aaattagtct tgcaaaacag caacatcaag caactatggg atggcacaat
     2521 ggtactacta ataaataaaa taagcttcac ttattttgaa gttatcaaac aaataagtga
     2581 aagtgtaatt aatgatgttt gttttttcta actgtgcaac agtgtctgga caatttgaag
     2641 gaattgaatc tctctgactc cgaaaatctt gtgaagcctc caaaccttag ccaggctcca
     2701 aatcttgagc ggctgttcct tataagatgt aggaagctta agcacataca tccatcaatt
     2761 ggagacctaa gaaagcttct tcggttagat ttgagggagt gcacaagttt aatgagtttt
     2821 cccatcactg tattcggtat atcttcacta aaagaggtta atctgagcgg gtgctcaaga
     2881 ttatttggtg ggacagagtt ggagaatgga agtgagagtg gtatccaatg tcaatcgaca
     2941 atatggtcca cttttaaaag gcttaagctt aggttaccat tccatttctt caattcttct
     3001 aaaagtagat acaaccgtgt gttccatctg tggaggcttt ctgtggctcg cttaagctgc
     3061 gtgtattatc ttgacctaag ttgttgtaat ctgcatacta tccctgaggc catatcatcc
     3121 ttacattatt tagagatctt agttttttgg ggaaacaata tagttagagt acctgatttc
     3181 ataaataagc ttcccagact gagagtgttg gacttagata actgcaaacg gctaatgtat
     3241 gtagatgagt tcccattacc gttacactat ccagcggcag agctaacaaa acttgcgaaa
     3301 tggagagaat tgaggatgtg gaactgcccg aaaatagtag agaaggaaag gttgagtgga
     3361 atggaaagtt catggatgag agagtacatt aaggtgcgtg cgtattgttg ttgccattat
     3421 tgctgctctt gtttatctaa tgattagggt tgtttgtgtt ttgtggttac aggtacacaa
     3481 tgaatccact gataaacttg ctattgtaat tccaggaggt ggagttccaa ttccaaggtg
     3541 gtttaaggat cagaataagg gggcggataa ttcaatgtgg atagaatcat ttctgaatgc
     3601 caatgacaac aattggattg gcattgccct ttgtgcccag tttgtcgttc aatttgcacc
     3661 attcctcttc attgagctct ccttttacga ccaaacagga aaagccaatc tcaatcacct
     3721 tgttgtttcg cttcgaaacg aggaggaggt gaggggtgaa ttggttcact tctgcctatt
     3781 ctatttttct cgccaacaac tcattcggga tggaaagcag catgatcttc atggatcccg
     3841 ctttgaattc aaagaagtta accaccgcta tgtggaagtg aagaagtggg gaatgcgtgt
     3901 gatactggac caggatatgg agtaacccaa ctgtggaaga tattgattta gtttgactat
     3961 tgcccaactc acaggtattc tttcatcatc tcaatgtc
//
LOCUS       MN531843                7246 bp ds-DNA     linear   PLN 16-JUN-2021
DEFINITION  Thinopyrum obtusiflorum wheat stem rust immune receptor (Sr26)
            gene, complete cds.
ACCESSION   MN531843
VERSION     MN531843.1  GI:1860211356
KEYWORDS    .
SOURCE      Thinopyrum obtusiflorum
  ORGANISM  Thinopyrum obtusiflorum
            Eukaryota; Viridiplantae; Streptophyta; Embryophyta; Tracheophyta;
            Spermatophyta; Magnoliopsida; Liliopsida; Poales; Poaceae; BOP
            clade; Pooideae; Triticodae; Triticeae; Triticinae; Thinopyrum.
REFERENCE   1  (bases 1 to 7246)
  AUTHORS   Zhang,J., Hewitt,T.C., Boshoff,W.H.P., Dundas,I., Upadhyaya,N.,
            Li,J., Patpour,M., Chandramohan,S., Pretorius,Z.A., Hovmoller,M.,
            Park,R.F., Mago,R., Periyannan,S., Bhatt,D., Hoxha,S.,
            Chakraborty,S., Luo,M., Dodds,P., Steuernagel,B., Wulff,B.B.H.,
            Ayliffe,M., McIntosh,R.A., Zhang,P. and Lagudah,E.S.
  TITLE     The wheat stem rust resistance genes Sr26 and Sr61 derived from
            tall wheat grass are present in a recombined gene stack and encode
            unrelated NLR genes
  JOURNAL   Nat Commun (2021) In press
  REMARK    Publication Status: Available-Online prior to print
REFERENCE   2  (bases 1 to 7246)
  AUTHORS   Zhang,J.
  TITLE     Direct Submission
  JOURNAL   Submitted (30-SEP-2019) Agriculture and Food, Commonwealth
            Scientific and Industrial Research Organization (CSIRO), GPO Box
            1700, Canberra, ACT 2600, Australia
COMMENT     ##Assembly-Data-START##
            Sequencing Technology :: Sanger dideoxy sequencing
            ##Assembly-Data-END##
FEATURES             Location/Qualifiers
     source          1..7246
                     /organism="Thinopyrum obtusiflorum"
                     /mol_type="genomic DNA"
                     /db_xref="taxon:4589"
     gene            <918..>6983
                     /gene="Sr26"
     mRNA            join(<918..1729,4988..>6983)
                     /gene="Sr26"
                     /product="wheat stem rust immune receptor"
                     /transcription="ATGGAGGCGGCCCTGGTGAGTGCAGCGACGGGAGCCTTGAAA
                     CCTGTCCTGGAGAAGCTAGGCGCTCTAGTGGGCGATAAGTACAAGAGGTTCAAGGGTG
                     TGCGTGGGGAGATCAAATCGCTCACTCATGAACTAGCCACGATGGATGCATTTCTTCT
                     AAAGATGTCGGATGAGGAGGATCCTGATGCTCAGGATAAGGCGTGGATGAATGAGGTG
                     CGGGAGCTCTCCTATGACATGGAGGACTCCATCGACGACTTCATGCAGAGTGTTGACG
                     CCGAAGATACAAAGCCAGATGGCTTCTTGGAGAAGATGAAGAACTTGTTGGGGAAGAT
                     AAAGGCTCGGCGCCGGATCGGCAACGAGGTACAAGATCTAAAGAAGCAAATTATTGAG
                     GTGGCCCAGAGGAATGAAAGGTACAAGGCCCGTGAGGCCTTCTCCAAGAAAGAAAATG
                     CAACCATCGACCCCAGAGCTCTTGCCATCTTTCAGCATGCCTCCGAGCTTGTCGGAAT
                     TGATGAACCCAAGGCTGAGCTAATTAAACTGTTGACACAAGGTGAGTCAACACGAGAC
                     AAAATGAACTTGGTATCCATTGTTGGATCTGGGGGAATGGGAAAGACAACTCTTGCAA
                     ACCAAGTGTATCAAGATCTCAAAGGAAAATTCAAATGTCGGGTCTTCCTATCAGTGTC
                     TAGGAATCCAGACATGATGAATATCTTTAGGACTATTCTTAGTCAAGTTAGTGGCCAA
                     CGTTACGGTGACACTGAAGCAGGAAGTATACAACAACTCATCATCAAGATTGCCGAAT
                     TCCTATTAGACAAAAGATATTTTGTTGTTCTTGACGATATTTGGGATGTGGTTACATG
                     GCATACTATTAAGCATGCATTTCCTATGAGAAGTTCTGGCAGTATCATAATCACCACT
                     ACCCGTATAAATGAAGTTGCTAAATCATGTTGTTCAACACCATTCAGTGGAGATATTT
                     ATTGCATAAGGCCTCTTGATATGGTGCACTCTAGGAAGTTATTTTACACAAGACTATT
                     CAACTCAGAAGAAAATTGCCCCTCACACCTTAAAAAAGTTTCTGAGGATATTTTGAAA
                     AAATGTGATGGGTTGCCATTGGCAATCATTGCTATATCTGGTTTGTTGGCTAATACTG
                     AAAGGACAGAGGGGCCATGGAAACAAGTCAAAGATTCAATTGGTCGAGCACTTCAAAG
                     AAATACCATTGTTCAAGAAATGATGAAGATATTGTCACTTAGTTACTTTGATCTGCCT
                     GCTCATCTTAAATCTTGTCTTTTATGTTTGAGTATATTCCCTGAAGATTCTGTTATCA
                     AGAAGAAAGTTTTGATAAAGAGGTGGATTGCTGAAAGATTAATTCATACAGAAGCCGG
                     ATATAGTATAACATATGAGTTTGGTGAAAGGTGTTTTAATGAGCTCGTCAATAGGAGT
                     TTGATCCAACCTGGGGAAACCAACAGATATGGTATGGTAAAGTATTGTCGAGTTCATG
                     ACACAATTCTTGATTTCATCATATCCAAATCCATCGAAGAAAACTTTGTTACTTTGGT
                     AGGTGTTCCTGGTTTGACTGTTGGCACACAAAGCAAAGTTCGTCGGCTGTCCCTGCAA
                     GCCAGCAAGCAAAAAGAATTGATAGTGCCAAAAGGCTTGGTGTTGTCTCATGTCCGAT
                     CACTTGATGTGTTCGGGATATCAGTGAAAATCCCTTCTATGGATAAGTTCAGGCATTT
                     GCGTTTTCTGGACTTTGAAGATTGCGACCAACTGGAGAACCATCATCTTGAAAATATA
                     GGGAAGTTGTTTCAGCTGAGGTACCTGAGCCTCCTAAGAGCGGAGAAAGTAAGTAAGC
                     TCCCAGAACAGATAGGACACCTATGGTGCTTAGAGATACTGGATTTAAGAGACACCTC
                     TGTTTGTGAGTTACCAGCATCTATTGTCAATCTCAAGAGATTGGTGCGTCTATTAGTA
                     AATAAGAATGTTACACTTCCTTGTGGAATTTCCAAGCTGCAAGCACTGGAGAAATTGA
                     AGATTGTGAGTGTCTATAGCCAGTCATTTAACTTCCTGCAAGAATTTGAGCAGCTGCA
                     GAGTCTGAAGGCATTGACCCTTGATTTTGAGGATTATAGTTCTGCTGATCGAGTGAAC
                     GCTGAAAGAGAGTCCAAGAAAGATATTATTGTCGCTTCCCTTAAAAACCTAGGGAACC
                     TTCTCTCTCTAACTGTTTGGGATGGCCCCGAATTAGTAGGGGAATCTCTGTGCCCTGT
                     GCCACTTAGCCTCCGGAAGCTTATGGCCTGGTATTCGAGTATTCCCCATGTTCCAAAG
                     TGGGTGGGATCCCTTGTCAACCTCCAGGAGTTATGCCTTGAATTGGTCGGAGCTCAGA
                     AAGATTTCTATATCCTTGGAGGCTTACCTGTTCTGCGTTATCTGGTTCTGCGAATTGT
                     TGAAAGGGAAGTTCCGAGGGTCATAGTCTCTGGCGAAGTTGGATTCCCATGCTTGAGG
                     ATATTTAAATATTATATTTGGTATGCTGGGATCCATTTGTCGTTTGCGGCTGGAGCCA
                     TGCCAAAGTTAGAAGACCTCTCGATAATATTTGACGCAACAAAAACCGAGTCTCTCGG
                     TACTAGCGGTGCTTTTGATCTCGGAATCGAAAATCTCCCCAGCCTCGTTACCCTCGAC
                     TGTAAAGCGCGGGGAGACGATGAAAGCAGAGCTAAGGCTGCAAAGGCTGCCCTTCGGG
                     AAGCAGCGGACGCACATCCCAACCACCCTAGCCTAAAGTTTTCAGAGGTCTCCGTTAG
                     ATGGGACAGGGATCCAGTGATGCTGGAACGGAGGTACTAA"
     CDS             join(918..1729,4988..6983)
                     /gene="Sr26"
                     /codon_start=1
                     /transl_table=1
                     /product="wheat stem rust immune receptor"
                     /protein_id="QKW90242.1"
                     /db_xref="GI:1860211357"
                     /translation="MEAALVSAATGALKPVLEKLGALVGDKYKRFKGVRGEIKSLTHE
                     LATMDAFLLKMSDEEDPDAQDKAWMNEVRELSYDMEDSIDDFMQSVDAEDTKPDGFLE
                     KMKNLLGKIKARRRIGNEVQDLKKQIIEVAQRNERYKAREAFSKKENATIDPRALAIF
                     QHASELVGIDEPKAELIKLLTQGESTRDKMNLVSIVGSGGMGKTTLANQVYQDLKGKF
                     KCRVFLSVSRNPDMMNIFRTILSQVSGQRYGDTEAGSIQQLIIKIAEFLLDKRYFVVL
                     DDIWDVVTWHTIKHAFPMRSSGSIIITTTRINEVAKSCCSTPFSGDIYCIRPLDMVHS
                     RKLFYTRLFNSEENCPSHLKKVSEDILKKCDGLPLAIIAISGLLANTERTEGPWKQVK
                     DSIGRALQRNTIVQEMMKILSLSYFDLPAHLKSCLLCLSIFPEDSVIKKKVLIKRWIA
                     ERLIHTEAGYSITYEFGERCFNELVNRSLIQPGETNRYGMVKYCRVHDTILDFIISKS
                     IEENFVTLVGVPGLTVGTQSKVRRLSLQASKQKELIVPKGLVLSHVRSLDVFGISVKI
                     PSMDKFRHLRFLDFEDCDQLENHHLENIGKLFQLRYLSLLRAEKVSKLPEQIGHLWCL
                     EILDLRDTSVCELPASIVNLKRLVRLLVNKNVTLPCGISKLQALEKLKIVSVYSQSFN
                     FLQEFEQLQSLKALTLDFEDYSSADRVNAERESKKDIIVASLKNLGNLLSLTVWDGPE
                     LVGESLCPVPLSLRKLMAWYSSIPHVPKWVGSLVNLQELCLELVGAQKDFYILGGLPV
                     LRYLVLRIVEREVPRVIVSGEVGFPCLRIFKYYIWYAGIHLSFAAGAMPKLEDLSIIF
                     DATKTESLGTSGAFDLGIENLPSLVTLDCKARGDDESRAKAAKAALREAADAHPNHPS
                     LKFSEVSVRWDRDPVMLERRY"
ORIGIN      
        1 catgggcgcg gaccacctgc gcctggtcca ccaaagccgt ggccacgcct ccctcttctc
       61 tatctctcct gcgccacgag aggacaggag agactgcggc ggtgctgtcc cgtcccatcg
      121 ggctttaaag ctgtcgtctc gtcctcatct ggtagtactg tattattcaa ttattggcct
      181 ccaagttggc cgaaggtgcg ctccaagagg caaccttctc tctgtacaag accaagaggc
      241 agacgacgtc gagcgcacgc ggagagtaga gtcaaccttc tctcacaaag gagcaaccaa
      301 ctgctgaaag ctggatcgga tcctcggaat cgttcccgtg aattgaagct aggagaccaa
      361 gctccgtcaa gttcgtcatc caccttcaca agggcatctc caggttagtt cttcaagcca
      421 gatcttgcta gctagctagc ttcagttggc atctcgtgat gcggcggcat gattaagcgt
      481 tcattataga ggtaattcca tgttttacct cctcttttcg gatgaagaga gcttgtggtg
      541 agcagatcta gctacgtacc agaagaactg ttgaccaact tggtactccc tccgttccaa
      601 aattgatgac ctatacaaag ttgggtcatc aattttggaa cggagggagt acctagcaac
      661 gagcatctga gcttaattac caatttcggg ataagaaaaa cttgtcttta gctatgcaag
      721 ttgagcgcaa agattaattg tttaattacg gccggcgatg taactatgct accttttccc
      781 cgcaaaaaag ctatcctagc ttcgctaagc tgtaagccga gagagtacca tcattcagtc
      841 tagctactct gttttcgcct tcatatgcac aaaactaact gacaaagcgt acgtctcagg
      901 tagcaccgct cgcaaccatg gaggcggccc tggtgagtgc agcgacggga gccttgaaac
      961 ctgtcctgga gaagctaggc gctctagtgg gcgataagta caagaggttc aagggtgtgc
     1021 gtggggagat caaatcgctc actcatgaac tagccacgat ggatgcattt cttctaaaga
     1081 tgtcggatga ggaggatcct gatgctcagg ataaggcgtg gatgaatgag gtgcgggagc
     1141 tctcctatga catggaggac tccatcgacg acttcatgca gagtgttgac gccgaagata
     1201 caaagccaga tggcttcttg gagaagatga agaacttgtt ggggaagata aaggctcggc
     1261 gccggatcgg caacgaggta caagatctaa agaagcaaat tattgaggtg gcccagagga
     1321 atgaaaggta caaggcccgt gaggccttct ccaagaaaga aaatgcaacc atcgacccca
     1381 gagctcttgc catctttcag catgcctccg agcttgtcgg aattgatgaa cccaaggctg
     1441 agctaattaa actgttgaca caaggtgagt caacacgaga caaaatgaac ttggtatcca
     1501 ttgttggatc tgggggaatg ggaaagacaa ctcttgcaaa ccaagtgtat caagatctca
     1561 aaggaaaatt caaatgtcgg gtcttcctat cagtgtctag gaatccagac atgatgaata
     1621 tctttaggac tattcttagt caagttagtg gccaacgtta cggtgacact gaagcaggaa
     1681 gtatacaaca actcatcatc aagattgccg aattcctatt agacaaaagg tacaatttca
     1741 gttttaactt ctcatccttg agtatatagt taataaattt atttaaatat tacacatcaa
     1801 aaccatacta tgtttttgta taataaaatt agttccatgt acttttttgt ccaattcttt
     1861 tttctcatta gttggtacaa aaagttatgg tcacatgttt gtagtcatgt tcatgttgat
     1921 gccaagtaaa taaaaataga gagagtagca aaaaccacaa catatgacat agccttagag
     1981 caactataat agggtgctta tagtcgaaaa atacatggat gaaccctccc tagtacatat
     2041 gaacccactt cggaaaacat atttgtaaat gcgaaaacat tctgaaaaaa gattgcatgg
     2101 gtacatctac atgttctatg tgcgtgcgaa agtttcgtgg aaaaacaact ttttttcttg
     2161 cctgtgcaaa aaagacgaaa aaattgtgtt gtgaaacgct atttaggagc attgaaattt
     2221 gccttttttt gcggagacaa aacaaaaaaa cattttttca caaaactttg tgcctcacag
     2281 atatttttgc gaacatgtat gtgtgacatt ttgttttgaa ttttttcaaa ttttaaaaca
     2341 cgttgaaaat gtatttttga aaagtgggat catacgtacc tgggttcagg acatgctgac
     2401 tctattgtct atattgtcgg ggcgatagac cccgggtagc ctcatccgga ccttaggaca
     2461 tttcaagaca tcggggctag caaagcccct caggccttcc ggacgcacag ccggttcctt
     2521 gggccggcta ggaccaagtg gccggcttcc agaagacggc gcacccttag aaggcggctt
     2581 tggggggagg ccggctccca gcagacggcc cctcctcccc tcggagtctg cattcacctg
     2641 ctccgactag acatggcgtg gctacagtat gagctgaccc agcggccacc cacccgcctg
     2701 gcgcgggact gtagccatgc gacccctgac gcggccctcg tcagcaaggg tcacgctacc
     2761 gccaaaggca gtcagtacgg cccgcaggcg gcgggcccta cctgtcagcg ggctcccaga
     2821 agacggcgcc cccttagaag acgccttcag gggcgggccg gcttccagct ggcggccttt
     2881 ccctcccctc ggagtccgca ctcacccact acgacatgac ggagcgtggc tgcagtatgc
     2941 gctgaccaag cggccaccaa cccgcctgac gtgggactgt agccatacga ctcctgacgc
     3001 ggcctccgtc atcaagtaca gagctacagc aaaaggcaat cagcgtggcc cgcaggcggc
     3061 gggccctacc tatcggccgg attctcggca gccggcgggg ccctccagag gcgggcccca
     3121 gcagccggcg gagaacccgg cgaccctagc cactgacgtc cgggtcctac acccggccgt
     3181 attaccattg tacccctggg gggttggcct ataaagcccc ccagggctca cccatgcaaa
     3241 gggttcagcc ttcattccca cactccacca tagctaggag aagagagcag ccctgccctt
     3301 cttcttcctc tagcaacaca gctcaaggag caaccttgta tactcttgat catagtcatc
     3361 atgcggagac cccgcagagc aggattaggg gtgttatctc tccggagagc cccgaacctg
     3421 ggtacgtctc gtgtgcgatc gagctcgtgc tcactcccgc ttccagggcc cgacgacgtc
     3481 ctcttggctc cacccatgat aagccacccc ctggcatctg acgtgagatt accacgacat
     3541 atatggaggg gatagacaat gaaaaatgag gagagtgagc tctcctgcaa gagcctacct
     3601 ttacacgttc tggaagcaaa atataatact ccctccgtct gagtttattt gtcgcttaaa
     3661 cggatatatc tagtactgaa atacatttag atacatccat ttaagcgaca actaattctg
     3721 gacagatgta gtatctaata gccaatatca tcatatgtac tatgagcaag tataacaata
     3781 gagacaattg ctggctatat ctcattagca tgtcatatat ggttagtcta acaaaccacg
     3841 tatataatag ttagctataa aaataattgc cccattaata tctaacctat cttactctga
     3901 atatttcttg gagctcatac tataactagc gataaatcta caatttgcta cccttcttcc
     3961 tccgccaact tagcacaaat atgatgtgta aacttctata ggccgcttac atattttact
     4021 atacttgctc taatagacat gcttttaggg agtagatcaa gtagctaacc tcgacccatt
     4081 attctaacac taacaccact cacattttat aatgcgcgaa aagttcattt tcctgcctat
     4141 attagttatt gacttggctc acttctcttc gttaagtttt ttgggcttcc gtgatatcct
     4201 aaaccatttt tcggagtact ttatctcatg atcagttttg gacaagccat gccatgcgcg
     4261 tcatcttctt ctaagctccc ttcaattatc agacatacca gatcctccat gcatccatat
     4321 ggacatgttc tccttcctct tctctcccgc cctttccact aaacactgct atacttgtct
     4381 acggggatcg gttgtcatga gatccccaag gcctcggccg ctgtctcgac ctcgtgcaat
     4441 cgtgtgcatc actgacaatg tagtcgctca aatgaaaaaa aaatagtttg gagttaagtg
     4501 gtcccataaa ttgtgtagag ggaatgcaag gcaaaaagtt attttatagt agaaatgaac
     4561 ttttccatat agcagtatgt agcttttctt gatttaaaat cataggatgt ttggatctac
     4621 acctagctag actcttcttt taattccagg atcaccctga taaacatccc ttgtagacta
     4681 gttaaatatg tgaattcatc ataatgattt ggtcaatctc ttgttcagtc acccttgata
     4741 ttttctatgg tcatggccct gtttaagctg ttatgtatca ccgaattctc ataatctgtg
     4801 gaactaatta gcatgtactc ttttctatgg tcatggccct atttagcagt tgtgcaagat
     4861 ttcttactta gaagtatatt tttatgttgc cactgtgaac atgtttatag atttatatat
     4921 ttgtctatct tcttgtacac tctttatatc attaccacac tgatatcagc catgtatgct
     4981 tgtgcagata ttttgttgtt cttgacgata tttgggatgt ggttacatgg catactatta
     5041 agcatgcatt tcctatgaga agttctggca gtatcataat caccactacc cgtataaatg
     5101 aagttgctaa atcatgttgt tcaacaccat tcagtggaga tatttattgc ataaggcctc
     5161 ttgatatggt gcactctagg aagttatttt acacaagact attcaactca gaagaaaatt
     5221 gcccctcaca ccttaaaaaa gtttctgagg atattttgaa aaaatgtgat gggttgccat
     5281 tggcaatcat tgctatatct ggtttgttgg ctaatactga aaggacagag gggccatgga
     5341 aacaagtcaa agattcaatt ggtcgagcac ttcaaagaaa taccattgtt caagaaatga
     5401 tgaagatatt gtcacttagt tactttgatc tgcctgctca tcttaaatct tgtcttttat
     5461 gtttgagtat attccctgaa gattctgtta tcaagaagaa agttttgata aagaggtgga
     5521 ttgctgaaag attaattcat acagaagccg gatatagtat aacatatgag tttggtgaaa
     5581 ggtgttttaa tgagctcgtc aataggagtt tgatccaacc tggggaaacc aacagatatg
     5641 gtatggtaaa gtattgtcga gttcatgaca caattcttga tttcatcata tccaaatcca
     5701 tcgaagaaaa ctttgttact ttggtaggtg ttcctggttt gactgttggc acacaaagca
     5761 aagttcgtcg gctgtccctg caagccagca agcaaaaaga attgatagtg ccaaaaggct
     5821 tggtgttgtc tcatgtccga tcacttgatg tgttcgggat atcagtgaaa atcccttcta
     5881 tggataagtt caggcatttg cgttttctgg actttgaaga ttgcgaccaa ctggagaacc
     5941 atcatcttga aaatataggg aagttgtttc agctgaggta cctgagcctc ctaagagcgg
     6001 agaaagtaag taagctccca gaacagatag gacacctatg gtgcttagag atactggatt
     6061 taagagacac ctctgtttgt gagttaccag catctattgt caatctcaag agattggtgc
     6121 gtctattagt aaataagaat gttacacttc cttgtggaat ttccaagctg caagcactgg
     6181 agaaattgaa gattgtgagt gtctatagcc agtcatttaa cttcctgcaa gaatttgagc
     6241 agctgcagag tctgaaggca ttgacccttg attttgagga ttatagttct gctgatcgag
     6301 tgaacgctga aagagagtcc aagaaagata ttattgtcgc ttcccttaaa aacctaggga
     6361 accttctctc tctaactgtt tgggatggcc ccgaattagt aggggaatct ctgtgccctg
     6421 tgccacttag cctccggaag cttatggcct ggtattcgag tattccccat gttccaaagt
     6481 gggtgggatc ccttgtcaac ctccaggagt tatgccttga attggtcgga gctcagaaag
     6541 atttctatat ccttggaggc ttacctgttc tgcgttatct ggttctgcga attgttgaaa
     6601 gggaagttcc gagggtcata gtctctggcg aagttggatt cccatgcttg aggatattta
     6661 aatattatat ttggtatgct gggatccatt tgtcgtttgc ggctggagcc atgccaaagt
     6721 tagaagacct ctcgataata tttgacgcaa caaaaaccga gtctctcggt actagcggtg
     6781 cttttgatct cggaatcgaa aatctcccca gcctcgttac cctcgactgt aaagcgcggg
     6841 gagacgatga aagcagagct aaggctgcaa aggctgccct tcgggaagca gcggacgcac
     6901 atcccaacca ccctagccta aagttttcag aggtctccgt tagatgggac agggatccag
     6961 tgatgctgga acggaggtac taaatttttc tcccacaaaa ggccatgtac ttctttaatt
     7021 cacaagattt atgtatcgaa actgctatgt agacgatgga tgtgtgcacg acactgggac
     7081 gattggcagt ccagccgctg atatgcgctg gatagtatgc atggacggct tgatatgtgc
     7141 tgtcgtgcac aagtcgtccg gacggcgtcg tgtgtatagc accgctgtgt atgcatctcc
     7201 ctcattgcct catatcatcg gatgtctgtc tttttcagag ataagc
//
LOCUS       MN531844                3519 bp ds-DNA     linear   PLN 16-JUN-2021
DEFINITION  Thinopyrum obtusiflorum wheat stem rust immune receptor (Sr61)
            gene, complete cds.
ACCESSION   MN531844
VERSION     MN531844.1  GI:1860211358
KEYWORDS    .
SOURCE      Thinopyrum obtusiflorum
  ORGANISM  Thinopyrum obtusiflorum
            Eukaryota; Viridiplantae; Streptophyta; Embryophyta; Tracheophyta;
            Spermatophyta; Magnoliopsida; Liliopsida; Poales; Poaceae; BOP
            clade; Pooideae; Triticodae; Triticeae; Triticinae; Thinopyrum.
REFERENCE   1  (bases 1 to 3519)
  AUTHORS   Zhang,J., Hewitt,T.C., Boshoff,W.H.P., Dundas,I., Upadhyaya,N.,
            Li,J., Patpour,M., Chandramohan,S., Pretorius,Z.A., Hovmoller,M.,
            Park,R.F., Mago,R., Periyannan,S., Bhatt,D., Hoxha,S.,
            Chakraborty,S., Luo,M., Dodds,P., Steuernagel,B., Wulff,B.B.H.,
            Ayliffe,M., McIntosh,R.A., Zhang,P. and Lagudah,E.S.
  TITLE     The wheat stem rust resistance genes Sr26 and Sr61 derived from
            tall wheat grass are present in a recombined gene stack and encode
            unrelated NLR genes
  JOURNAL   Nat Commun (2021) In press
  REMARK    Publication Status: Available-Online prior to print
REFERENCE   2  (bases 1 to 3519)
  AUTHORS   Zhang,J.
  TITLE     Direct Submission
  JOURNAL   Submitted (30-SEP-2019) Agriculture and Food, Commonwealth
            Scientific and Industrial Research Organization (CSIRO), GPO Box
            1700, Canberra, ACT 2600, Australia
COMMENT     ##Assembly-Data-START##
            Sequencing Technology :: Sanger dideoxy sequencing
            ##Assembly-Data-END##
FEATURES             Location/Qualifiers
     source          1..3519
                     /organism="Thinopyrum obtusiflorum"
                     /mol_type="genomic DNA"
                     /db_xref="taxon:4589"
     gene            <355..>3452
                     /gene="Sr61"
     mRNA            join(<355..1148,1604..>3452)
                     /gene="Sr61"
                     /product="wheat stem rust immune receptor"
                     /transcription="ATGGTCGGAATAATGGTGAGCGCTTCTACTGGTGCCATGAAC
                     TCCCTGCTGGGTAAGTTGACCGCCCTCATGGGGGAGGAGTTTGCTAAGCTGAAAAACA
                     TGCGAAAGGAGGTGCAGTTCATTAGGGATGAGCTTGGCAGCATGAAGGATGCTCTAGA
                     GAGGCTTGCAGATGTGGACGAGCTAGATCCACAAACCAAGAGCTGGAGAAACACACTG
                     AGGGAGATCTCTTATGATATCGAGGACATCATTGATGACTTCATGCAAAACATTGGGG
                     AGAAAGACAAGAACTCCGGGTTTATCCATAAGACCATTCGACGTCTCAGAACTTTGAG
                     ATGCCGTCACCGGATTGTGGGCCAGATTCAAGAGATAAAGAAACTTGTCCATGAGACA
                     AGCGGTCGTCGCAAAAGATATGCGCTTCATACTATTATCCCACCATCGAACAATGATG
                     TTGCCATTGACCCACGAGTTATAACACTTTATGGAATGGCGGCTAACCTTGTTGGCAT
                     GGAGGGGTCAAAGAATGAGCTTGTTAATTGGCTAGAAGACAAGGATAAGCAGTTGAAG
                     GTGGTATCAATTGTGGGATTTGGAGGTCTAGGTAAAACAACACTTGCCAATGAGGTGT
                     ACCATATGCTCAGGCCAGGATCTACCTTTAGTGCATTTGTGCCAGTTTCTCAAAAACC
                     TAACATTCTAAATCTTCTTCGTAGTTTACTATCCCAACTTGGGATAGAGCCAACTATT
                     TATGCTTGCGTGTCAGACCTTATCGACAAGCTTAGAGAACGTCTCCAAACTAAGAGGT
                     ACTTGATTATAATTGATGATCTATGGGATGTATCAGCCTGGAATATTATTAAATGTGC
                     ACTCCCAGATAATGATTGTGGCAGCAGAGTAGTAGTAACTACAAGAATTCAAGAAGTG
                     GCTACAGCATGTTGCTCCCATCGCCGTGATTACATTTTACAAATGAAGCCCCTTAGCG
                     ACGAAGATTCAAAAAGGTTGTTTTATGGCAGGATATTTGGCTCCACAGAAGCTTGCCC
                     TCGGCACCTTAGAGACGTTTCACTTGAAGTTCTAAAAAAATGTGGTGGTTTGCCTCTT
                     GCAATTACTAGTATAGCTAGCATGCTTGCCACCGAAGGTTTCGAACAAAAGGAAAGGT
                     GGAAGGATGTACGAAATTCTTTGGGTTCAGGAACAAATGGCACGTTGAATGGGGTGCG
                     GCAAATCTTAAACCTCAGCTACAAAGATCTTCCTTGTTACCTAAAGACATGCTTCTTG
                     TATCTTGGTATGTATCCTGAGGACTACACCATAAAGAGGTCTGATCTAGAATGCCAAT
                     GGATGGCAGAAGGCTTTGTTAGTAAAGAAAATGGACATAGTGTGGAGAAAACTGCAAG
                     AAGTTATTTCAACGAGCTTGTCAATAGGAGCCTTATTCAACCCGTAGAATTTGACAAT
                     ACGGGATCTGTGACACAATGTAGAGTACATGATATGATGCTTGATCTTATCATGCTCA
                     AGTCTGTAGAAGAGAATTTTCTCACGGTAGTGGATGACACAAAGGACATTACGGGATT
                     GGATTACAAGGCTCGTCGGCTGTCTATCCGCTTGGATGGTGCCAGTAATGATCTAACA
                     ACATTACTGAATAACATTAGTATGTCACATGTTCGGTCGGTTATGTTCTTTGGGAGCT
                     CTCAGAATACACCTCCTCTATCAAAGTTCAAGTTCCTCCGAGTTCTTTTTATTAACCT
                     CCATCGTGCTACAATTGACCTCACTGGACTGTGCAAATTATATCAGTTGAGGTATTTA
                     TGGATTAGTGACACTTGTCATTACCAAGTACCAACACGGATTAGAGAGTTACAACACT
                     TGGAAACACTGAATGTTAAAAGAGGGCTGCCTGATGGGATTGGCAACATGAAATCCCT
                     ACGATATCTACGTGCATTTGATTTACGGTTGAACACCCTAGACAATATCAAGAGCCTT
                     GGAGAGCTGACCAATCTGAGATGTTTATTTCTTGAAGACAGATTTTCATTAAGTTGTC
                     GGAAGAAAGGCATGGATGCTCTATGCTTTTCCTTGGGAAGGCTTTGTAGCCTAGAGAC
                     CCTGTCTGTCAATCTCAGCGAATGCATAGATGACTTGATGCTCTGTTTTCCTCCCTCA
                     ACTCCCTACCACCTTGAGAGACTCCTTGTGTCATCGAATTGTTGGTTTTCTAAGGTCC
                     CTACCTGGATGGGAGAACTATGTTACCTGCGAGAGTTACAATGTCATCTTGATGAATG
                     GCTAAATGATGGCGTCGGTATCCTTGCAGAGCTGCCTGCCCTCACTGACCTCGATTTA
                     GTAATCCAAAGACTACGACACAAAAAGATTGTCATCTACAAGAAAGCATTCCCTGCTC
                     TAAGGCGTTTTGAACTTGTATTAAGCGACCCCTCGTACCTAACCTTCCGGGCCGGTGC
                     AATGCCCAAGCTCCAAAGGCTGAAGCTAACGTTTGAGTGCTATGAATGGGGGAACCAT
                     GGGGTCGCACCTACCGGCATCGGGTACTTATTAGCACTTGAAGATTTGTCTGCAGTTA
                     TCATCTGTCAAACTGCTGAAGCTGATACGGAATGGGCAGAGTCTGCCTTGAGGGACGC
                     TATTGCCAGGCATCCAAGGTGTCCTCGTCTTCAAATATCAAGCGGCTAG"
     CDS             join(355..1148,1604..3452)
                     /gene="Sr61"
                     /codon_start=1
                     /transl_table=1
                     /product="wheat stem rust immune receptor"
                     /protein_id="QKW90243.1"
                     /db_xref="GI:1860211359"
                     /translation="MVGIMVSASTGAMNSLLGKLTALMGEEFAKLKNMRKEVQFIRDE
                     LGSMKDALERLADVDELDPQTKSWRNTLREISYDIEDIIDDFMQNIGEKDKNSGFIHK
                     TIRRLRTLRCRHRIVGQIQEIKKLVHETSGRRKRYALHTIIPPSNNDVAIDPRVITLY
                     GMAANLVGMEGSKNELVNWLEDKDKQLKVVSIVGFGGLGKTTLANEVYHMLRPGSTFS
                     AFVPVSQKPNILNLLRSLLSQLGIEPTIYACVSDLIDKLRERLQTKRYLIIIDDLWDV
                     SAWNIIKCALPDNDCGSRVVVTTRIQEVATACCSHRRDYILQMKPLSDEDSKRLFYGR
                     IFGSTEACPRHLRDVSLEVLKKCGGLPLAITSIASMLATEGFEQKERWKDVRNSLGSG
                     TNGTLNGVRQILNLSYKDLPCYLKTCFLYLGMYPEDYTIKRSDLECQWMAEGFVSKEN
                     GHSVEKTARSYFNELVNRSLIQPVEFDNTGSVTQCRVHDMMLDLIMLKSVEENFLTVV
                     DDTKDITGLDYKARRLSIRLDGASNDLTTLLNNISMSHVRSVMFFGSSQNTPPLSKFK
                     FLRVLFINLHRATIDLTGLCKLYQLRYLWISDTCHYQVPTRIRELQHLETLNVKRGLP
                     DGIGNMKSLRYLRAFDLRLNTLDNIKSLGELTNLRCLFLEDRFSLSCRKKGMDALCFS
                     LGRLCSLETLSVNLSECIDDLMLCFPPSTPYHLERLLVSSNCWFSKVPTWMGELCYLR
                     ELQCHLDEWLNDGVGILAELPALTDLDLVIQRLRHKKIVIYKKAFPALRRFELVLSDP
                     SYLTFRAGAMPKLQRLKLTFECYEWGNHGVAPTGIGYLLALEDLSAVIICQTAEADTE
                     WAESALRDAIARHPRCPRLQISSG"
ORIGIN      
        1 atcaaatata ataaatcata tgtgtattca gttttagttc ccatattatt aatgtaaata
       61 ttcatgttcc aaacattcaa atttcgttga aatatattgc agtcaattcc cttgcaacgt
      121 gcggggtatc atctagtgtt ttccaatgga ggaacagtag aaatatcttt tggaatgtgt
      181 tatgctttct ttctattaaa aaatccttcg attccagcct gctatccaac acaaagtctg
      241 gcctatataa tgtgcatatt gcaggtaact cacaagcata actaggaggc caagataaac
      301 attctttttc cctcaaaaat agggaaacca agataaatag ttatccagca agagatggtc
      361 ggaataatgg tgagcgcttc tactggtgcc atgaactccc tgctgggtaa gttgaccgcc
      421 ctcatggggg aggagtttgc taagctgaaa aacatgcgaa aggaggtgca gttcattagg
      481 gatgagcttg gcagcatgaa ggatgctcta gagaggcttg cagatgtgga cgagctagat
      541 ccacaaacca agagctggag aaacacactg agggagatct cttatgatat cgaggacatc
      601 attgatgact tcatgcaaaa cattggggag aaagacaaga actccgggtt tatccataag
      661 accattcgac gtctcagaac tttgagatgc cgtcaccgga ttgtgggcca gattcaagag
      721 ataaagaaac ttgtccatga gacaagcggt cgtcgcaaaa gatatgcgct tcatactatt
      781 atcccaccat cgaacaatga tgttgccatt gacccacgag ttataacact ttatggaatg
      841 gcggctaacc ttgttggcat ggaggggtca aagaatgagc ttgttaattg gctagaagac
      901 aaggataagc agttgaaggt ggtatcaatt gtgggatttg gaggtctagg taaaacaaca
      961 cttgccaatg aggtgtacca tatgctcagg ccaggatcta cctttagtgc atttgtgcca
     1021 gtttctcaaa aacctaacat tctaaatctt cttcgtagtt tactatccca acttgggata
     1081 gagccaacta tttatgcttg cgtgtcagac cttatcgaca agcttagaga acgtctccaa
     1141 actaagaggt acatattctt gcttcatgtc attctgtttg ctgttgtgtt tgatgatcag
     1201 atttttatca gagatatcta tgttgtgtat atgcttaatt aattctaaga aaaggaaata
     1261 tgttgcatca gtacagactt gggaggaatt catttgagac taataaacaa aaaaaaaaga
     1321 taggcatcta ttagttgcat ttaacatacc tctacgagaa aatctgctta gtttcaaact
     1381 ttgaattttc tgctaggttt cttatgagca agtaactttt tcctaaacaa aatgtgttaa
     1441 ctaattttat ttgtgtatta tgagtttttg ctttaataaa tctagtttat tagcaatcag
     1501 tagctgatta atgatctatt ttttctattc aaccacatct aatatttgat taattggtga
     1561 atttctgcta ccttggacgt aacattatgc taaatgttgg caggtacttg attataattg
     1621 atgatctatg ggatgtatca gcctggaata ttattaaatg tgcactccca gataatgatt
     1681 gtggcagcag agtagtagta actacaagaa ttcaagaagt ggctacagca tgttgctccc
     1741 atcgccgtga ttacatttta caaatgaagc cccttagcga cgaagattca aaaaggttgt
     1801 tttatggcag gatatttggc tccacagaag cttgccctcg gcaccttaga gacgtttcac
     1861 ttgaagttct aaaaaaatgt ggtggtttgc ctcttgcaat tactagtata gctagcatgc
     1921 ttgccaccga aggtttcgaa caaaaggaaa ggtggaagga tgtacgaaat tctttgggtt
     1981 caggaacaaa tggcacgttg aatggggtgc ggcaaatctt aaacctcagc tacaaagatc
     2041 ttccttgtta cctaaagaca tgcttcttgt atcttggtat gtatcctgag gactacacca
     2101 taaagaggtc tgatctagaa tgccaatgga tggcagaagg ctttgttagt aaagaaaatg
     2161 gacatagtgt ggagaaaact gcaagaagtt atttcaacga gcttgtcaat aggagcctta
     2221 ttcaacccgt agaatttgac aatacgggat ctgtgacaca atgtagagta catgatatga
     2281 tgcttgatct tatcatgctc aagtctgtag aagagaattt tctcacggta gtggatgaca
     2341 caaaggacat tacgggattg gattacaagg ctcgtcggct gtctatccgc ttggatggtg
     2401 ccagtaatga tctaacaaca ttactgaata acattagtat gtcacatgtt cggtcggtta
     2461 tgttctttgg gagctctcag aatacacctc ctctatcaaa gttcaagttc ctccgagttc
     2521 tttttattaa cctccatcgt gctacaattg acctcactgg actgtgcaaa ttatatcagt
     2581 tgaggtattt atggattagt gacacttgtc attaccaagt accaacacgg attagagagt
     2641 tacaacactt ggaaacactg aatgttaaaa gagggctgcc tgatgggatt ggcaacatga
     2701 aatccctacg atatctacgt gcatttgatt tacggttgaa caccctagac aatatcaaga
     2761 gccttggaga gctgaccaat ctgagatgtt tatttcttga agacagattt tcattaagtt
     2821 gtcggaagaa aggcatggat gctctatgct tttccttggg aaggctttgt agcctagaga
     2881 ccctgtctgt caatctcagc gaatgcatag atgacttgat gctctgtttt cctccctcaa
     2941 ctccctacca ccttgagaga ctccttgtgt catcgaattg ttggttttct aaggtcccta
     3001 cctggatggg agaactatgt tacctgcgag agttacaatg tcatcttgat gaatggctaa
     3061 atgatggcgt cggtatcctt gcagagctgc ctgccctcac tgacctcgat ttagtaatcc
     3121 aaagactacg acacaaaaag attgtcatct acaagaaagc attccctgct ctaaggcgtt
     3181 ttgaacttgt attaagcgac ccctcgtacc taaccttccg ggccggtgca atgcccaagc
     3241 tccaaaggct gaagctaacg tttgagtgct atgaatgggg gaaccatggg gtcgcaccta
     3301 ccggcatcgg gtacttatta gcacttgaag atttgtctgc agttatcatc tgtcaaactg
     3361 ctgaagctga tacggaatgg gcagagtctg ccttgaggga cgctattgcc aggcatccaa
     3421 ggtgtcctcg tcttcaaata tcaagcggct agtatgtgca aaatttctcc ctcacttcct
     3481 ccatcctccc tcccaccatg cttgtttgtt tcgtagagc
//
LOCUS       MW033594                3513 bp ds-DNA     linear   PLN 16-JUN-2021
DEFINITION  Triticum turgidum subsp. durum cultivar CAT-A1 Sr13 (Sr13) gene,
            Sr13d allele, complete cds.
ACCESSION   MW033594
VERSION     MW033594.1  GI:1956558029
KEYWORDS    .
SOURCE      Triticum turgidum subsp. durum (durum wheat)
  ORGANISM  Triticum turgidum subsp. durum
            Eukaryota; Viridiplantae; Streptophyta; Embryophyta; Tracheophyta;
            Spermatophyta; Magnoliopsida; Liliopsida; Poales; Poaceae; BOP
            clade; Pooideae; Triticodae; Triticeae; Triticinae; Triticum.
REFERENCE   1  (bases 1 to 3513)
  AUTHORS   Gill,B.K., Klindworth,D.L., Rouse,M.N., Zhang,J., Zhang,Q.,
            Sharma,J.S., Chu,C., Long,Y., Chao,S., Olivera,P.D., Friesen,T.L.,
            Zhong,S., Jin,Y., Faris,J.D., Fiedler,J.D., Elias,E.M., Liu,S.,
            Cai,X. and Xu,S.S.
  TITLE     Function and evolution of allelic variation of Sr13 conferring
            resistance to stem rust in tetraploid wheat (Triticum turgidum L.)
  JOURNAL   Unpublished
REFERENCE   2  (bases 1 to 3513)
  AUTHORS   Xu,S.S., Klindworth,D. and Chu,C.
  TITLE     Direct Submission
  JOURNAL   Submitted (23-SEP-2020) Northern Crop Science Laboratory, USDA-ARS,
            1616 Albrecht Blvd. North, Fargo, ND 58102, USA
COMMENT     ##Assembly-Data-START##
            Sequencing Technology :: Sanger dideoxy sequencing
            ##Assembly-Data-END##
FEATURES             Location/Qualifiers
     source          1..3513
                     /organism="Triticum turgidum subsp. durum"
                     /mol_type="genomic DNA"
                     /cultivar="CAT-A1"
                     /sub_species="durum"
                     /db_xref="taxon:4567"
     gene            <1..>3513
                     /gene="Sr13"
                     /allele="Sr13d"
     mRNA            join(<1..833,1409..3366,3458..>3513)
                     /gene="Sr13"
                     /allele="Sr13d"
                     /product="Sr13"
                     /transcription="ATGGAGGCAGCTCTGGTGACTGTGGCCACGGGGGTCCTCAAA
                     CCTGTCCTGGGGAAGCTGGCCACCCTGCTCGGCGACGAGTACAAGCGTTTTAAGGGTG
                     TGCGCAAGGAGATCAGGTCTCTCACTCATGAACTCGCCGCCATGGAGGCTTTTCTCCT
                     CAAGATGTCGGAGGAGGAGGAGGATCTCAATGTGCAGGATAAAGTTTGGATGAATGAG
                     GTGCGGGAATTGTCCTATGACATGGAGGATGCCATCGATGACTTCATGCAAAGCGTTG
                     GTGACAAAGAAGAAAAGCCGGATGGCTTCATTGACAAGATCAAGAGCTCGCTAGGAAA
                     GTTGGGAAATATGAAGGCTCGTCATCGAATTGGCAAGGAGATACAGGATCTGAAGAAA
                     CAAATCATTGAGGTGGGCGACAGGAATGCAAGGTACAAGGGACGTGAGATCTTCTCCA
                     AGGCCGTTAATGTGACCGTTGACCCTAGAGCTCTTGCTATCTTTGAGCATGCCTCAAA
                     GCTCGTCGGAATTGATGAGCCCAAGGCTGAGCTGATCAAGTTGTTAACTGACAAGGAT
                     GGAGTTGCATCAACACAACAACAAGTGAAGATGGTCTCCATTGTTGGATCGGGAGGAA
                     TGGGCAAAACAACTCTTGCAAACCAAGTGTATCAAGAGCTGAAAGAGAAATTCAAGTG
                     TAAGGCTTTCATTTCAGTGTCACGAAATCCAGATATGACAAATATCTTGAGAACCCTC
                     CTTAGTGAAGTTGGGTGTCAAGATTATGCTGACACTGAAGCAGGGAGCATACAACAAC
                     TAATAAGAAAGATTACCGACTACCTAGCAGAAAAAAGGTATATTATAGTGATTGACGA
                     CATATGGGATGTTAAAACATGGGACGTTATTAAGTGCGCATTCCCCATGACCAGATGC
                     GGTGGTGTAATAATCACCACTACACGGCTGAGTGATGTTGCACGTTCGTGTCATTCAT
                     CAATCGGTGGCCATATTTATAATATAAGGCCTCTTAATATGGAGCACTCAAGACAACT
                     ATTCCATAGAAGATTATTCAGCTCCGAAGAAGATTGCCCTTCATCGCTCGTGAAAGTT
                     TCTAATCAAATCTTGGAAAAATGTGATGGGTTGCCTTTGGCAATCATTGCTATAGCTG
                     GTTTGTTGGCTAACACAGGAAGATCAGAGCATCTATGGAACCAAGTGAAAGATTCAAT
                     TGGTCGTGCACTTGAAAGGAATCCTAATGTCGAAGTAATGATAAAGATATTGTCACTT
                     AGTTACTTTGATCTTCCTCCTCATCTGAAAACATGTCTCTTGTATCTCAGTATATTTC
                     CGGAAGATTCTATTATTGAGAAGAAAACACTAATATCAAGATGGATTGCCGAAGGATT
                     CATTCAGAAAGAAGGTATATATACTGCATATGAGGTAGGAGTGAGGTGTTTTAATGAG
                     CTCATCAATAGGAGTTTGATCCAACCTGTGAAGAAAGACGATTATAGGGGGAAGAGTT
                     GTCGAGTTCACGACATAATTCTTGATTTCATAGTATCCAAGTCCATTGAAGAGAACTT
                     TGTTACTTTTGCTGGTGTCCCCAGTTTAACTACCGTGACACAAGGCAAAGTCCGCCGT
                     CTCTCCATGCAAGTTGAAGGGAAAGGGGATTCTATCTTGCCAATGAGCCCGATATTGT
                     CTCATGTCCGATCATTTAATGTGTTCAGGAATAGGGTGAATATCCATTCGACGATGGA
                     GTTCAGACATTTGCGTGTTGTGGACTTTAATGACAGTCTACTGGAAAACCACCATCTT
                     GCAAATGTAGGGAGGCTGCTTCAGCTAAGGTACCTCAGCATTTACATGACAGCAGTAA
                     GCGAGCTCCCGGAACAAATCGGACACCTACAATGCTTAGAGATGTTGGACATCAGGTA
                     TACAATGGTGTCCGAGTTGCCAGCCAGTATTGTCAATCTTGGCAAACTGGCACACTTA
                     CTTCTTGGCTCAGAAGACACATGTGTTAAGTTTCCCGATGGAATTGCGAAGATGCAAG
                     CACTAGAGACTTTGGATGAGGTTGACGCCAGCAAGCAGTCATATAACTTTCTGCAAGG
                     GCTTGGTCGGCTAAAGAATCTGAGGAAGCTGCACATTGATTATCATGATGTTGCCCAG
                     GAAGACAAGGAAGTTATTGCTTCTTCTCTCGGTAAACTATGCACACAAAACCTTTGTT
                     CTCTAACTATGCGGGGGAATGATGATGATGACTTCTTGCTGAATACATGGTGCACTTC
                     TCCGCCGCTTAACCTCCGAAAACTTGTCATATGGGGTTGTATATTCCCAAAGGTTCCG
                     CATTGGGTAGGATCACTCGTCAACCTACAGAAGTTACGCTTGCATGTGGGGAAAGAAA
                     TCCGGCATGAAGATATCTGCATCCTTGGAGCCTTACCCGCTCTGCTCACTCTGGGTCT
                     AAAAGGAATGCAAAAACAGCCTTCTTGTGAAGATGGAAGGCTGGCAGTTAGTGGTGAA
                     GCTGGGTTCCGATGCCTGAGGAAGTTTAAATACTGGAGGTGGGGAGATAGGATGGATC
                     TTATGTTTACGGCGAAATGTATGCCCAAGCTAGAAAAACTGAAGATTATATTTTACCG
                     GCATGCCCAAGATGAGGCTCCCATCATTCCTGCTTTCGATTTCGGGATCGAAAACCTG
                     TCCCGCCTCACTACTTTCAAATGTCACCTAGGTTGTAGGCCTATGGCAACGAGAACTT
                     TTGATGCTGTAAAGGCTTCTCTGGACAGAGTAGTCAGAGCACATCCCAACCACCTTAC
                     TGTAATCTTCAGTTATCCTCTGCGTACGTCGGACATGACATATACATTCCATGATTGC
                     TACATGCGGTCTCAAGACTAA"
     CDS             join(1..833,1409..3366,3458..3513)
                     /gene="Sr13"
                     /allele="Sr13d"
                     /note="stem rust resistance; CC-NBS-LRR resistance
                     protein"
                     /codon_start=1
                     /transl_table=1
                     /product="Sr13"
                     /protein_id="QQP18374.1"
                     /db_xref="GI:1956558030"
                     /translation="MEAALVTVATGVLKPVLGKLATLLGDEYKRFKGVRKEIRSLTHE
                     LAAMEAFLLKMSEEEEDLNVQDKVWMNEVRELSYDMEDAIDDFMQSVGDKEEKPDGFI
                     DKIKSSLGKLGNMKARHRIGKEIQDLKKQIIEVGDRNARYKGREIFSKAVNVTVDPRA
                     LAIFEHASKLVGIDEPKAELIKLLTDKDGVASTQQQVKMVSIVGSGGMGKTTLANQVY
                     QELKEKFKCKAFISVSRNPDMTNILRTLLSEVGCQDYADTEAGSIQQLIRKITDYLAE
                     KRYIIVIDDIWDVKTWDVIKCAFPMTRCGGVIITTTRLSDVARSCHSSIGGHIYNIRP
                     LNMEHSRQLFHRRLFSSEEDCPSSLVKVSNQILEKCDGLPLAIIAIAGLLANTGRSEH
                     LWNQVKDSIGRALERNPNVEVMIKILSLSYFDLPPHLKTCLLYLSIFPEDSIIEKKTL
                     ISRWIAEGFIQKEGIYTAYEVGVRCFNELINRSLIQPVKKDDYRGKSCRVHDIILDFI
                     VSKSIEENFVTFAGVPSLTTVTQGKVRRLSMQVEGKGDSILPMSPILSHVRSFNVFRN
                     RVNIHSTMEFRHLRVVDFNDSLLENHHLANVGRLLQLRYLSIYMTAVSELPEQIGHLQ
                     CLEMLDIRYTMVSELPASIVNLGKLAHLLLGSEDTCVKFPDGIAKMQALETLDEVDAS
                     KQSYNFLQGLGRLKNLRKLHIDYHDVAQEDKEVIASSLGKLCTQNLCSLTMRGNDDDD
                     FLLNTWCTSPPLNLRKLVIWGCIFPKVPHWVGSLVNLQKLRLHVGKEIRHEDICILGA
                     LPALLTLGLKGMQKQPSCEDGRLAVSGEAGFRCLRKFKYWRWGDRMDLMFTAKCMPKL
                     EKLKIIFYRHAQDEAPIIPAFDFGIENLSRLTTFKCHLGCRPMATRTFDAVKASLDRV
                     VRAHPNHLTVIFSYPLRTSDMTYTFHDCYMRSQD"
ORIGIN      
        1 atggaggcag ctctggtgac tgtggccacg ggggtcctca aacctgtcct ggggaagctg
       61 gccaccctgc tcggcgacga gtacaagcgt tttaagggtg tgcgcaagga gatcaggtct
      121 ctcactcatg aactcgccgc catggaggct tttctcctca agatgtcgga ggaggaggag
      181 gatctcaatg tgcaggataa agtttggatg aatgaggtgc gggaattgtc ctatgacatg
      241 gaggatgcca tcgatgactt catgcaaagc gttggtgaca aagaagaaaa gccggatggc
      301 ttcattgaca agatcaagag ctcgctagga aagttgggaa atatgaaggc tcgtcatcga
      361 attggcaagg agatacagga tctgaagaaa caaatcattg aggtgggcga caggaatgca
      421 aggtacaagg gacgtgagat cttctccaag gccgttaatg tgaccgttga ccctagagct
      481 cttgctatct ttgagcatgc ctcaaagctc gtcggaattg atgagcccaa ggctgagctg
      541 atcaagttgt taactgacaa ggatggagtt gcatcaacac aacaacaagt gaagatggtc
      601 tccattgttg gatcgggagg aatgggcaaa acaactcttg caaaccaagt gtatcaagag
      661 ctgaaagaga aattcaagtg taaggctttc atttcagtgt cacgaaatcc agatatgaca
      721 aatatcttga gaaccctcct tagtgaagtt gggtgtcaag attatgctga cactgaagca
      781 gggagcatac aacaactaat aagaaagatt accgactacc tagcagaaaa aaggtactat
      841 tatatttctt taaatttact tctcacccat agaaagttac atcaagaatt ctcacataga
      901 aaaatacact cctaattaag aatcaaaata agcaattata tactttttag gagaaaatta
      961 attgccaaat gtatggaagc acttatttgc attactttac tagttaacta ggttgttgca
     1021 tttgtaggga aaataagtct tatataagta tgcatataga ctaaaagaca gccttttccg
     1081 caataaagaa atagcatcaa tcttcaatca agcaagtatg ctacacgata tgtaccactc
     1141 caagtgctta gagctctttt gctcttatat agcttatcta ggaaaacata tttatttgat
     1201 aagcacatgt ttatatgagt agaaacagta tataggtgtt ttctggccat gtggccctgt
     1261 ttaagttgca tagtacccta gagccgatac atttatcttt tgcatgttgc caatgagaac
     1321 acagaaattt ctctttcttc ttattttgct tgtacgcttc gttttaacac atcacactaa
     1381 ctaatactac taaaaaaatc atgtgcaggt atattatagt gattgacgac atatgggatg
     1441 ttaaaacatg ggacgttatt aagtgcgcat tccccatgac cagatgcggt ggtgtaataa
     1501 tcaccactac acggctgagt gatgttgcac gttcgtgtca ttcatcaatc ggtggccata
     1561 tttataatat aaggcctctt aatatggagc actcaagaca actattccat agaagattat
     1621 tcagctccga agaagattgc ccttcatcgc tcgtgaaagt ttctaatcaa atcttggaaa
     1681 aatgtgatgg gttgcctttg gcaatcattg ctatagctgg tttgttggct aacacaggaa
     1741 gatcagagca tctatggaac caagtgaaag attcaattgg tcgtgcactt gaaaggaatc
     1801 ctaatgtcga agtaatgata aagatattgt cacttagtta ctttgatctt cctcctcatc
     1861 tgaaaacatg tctcttgtat ctcagtatat ttccggaaga ttctattatt gagaagaaaa
     1921 cactaatatc aagatggatt gccgaaggat tcattcagaa agaaggtata tatactgcat
     1981 atgaggtagg agtgaggtgt tttaatgagc tcatcaatag gagtttgatc caacctgtga
     2041 agaaagacga ttataggggg aagagttgtc gagttcacga cataattctt gatttcatag
     2101 tatccaagtc cattgaagag aactttgtta cttttgctgg tgtccccagt ttaactaccg
     2161 tgacacaagg caaagtccgc cgtctctcca tgcaagttga agggaaaggg gattctatct
     2221 tgccaatgag cccgatattg tctcatgtcc gatcatttaa tgtgttcagg aatagggtga
     2281 atatccattc gacgatggag ttcagacatt tgcgtgttgt ggactttaat gacagtctac
     2341 tggaaaacca ccatcttgca aatgtaggga ggctgcttca gctaaggtac ctcagcattt
     2401 acatgacagc agtaagcgag ctcccggaac aaatcggaca cctacaatgc ttagagatgt
     2461 tggacatcag gtatacaatg gtgtccgagt tgccagccag tattgtcaat cttggcaaac
     2521 tggcacactt acttcttggc tcagaagaca catgtgttaa gtttcccgat ggaattgcga
     2581 agatgcaagc actagagact ttggatgagg ttgacgccag caagcagtca tataactttc
     2641 tgcaagggct tggtcggcta aagaatctga ggaagctgca cattgattat catgatgttg
     2701 cccaggaaga caaggaagtt attgcttctt ctctcggtaa actatgcaca caaaaccttt
     2761 gttctctaac tatgcggggg aatgatgatg atgacttctt gctgaataca tggtgcactt
     2821 ctccgccgct taacctccga aaacttgtca tatggggttg tatattccca aaggttccgc
     2881 attgggtagg atcactcgtc aacctacaga agttacgctt gcatgtgggg aaagaaatcc
     2941 ggcatgaaga tatctgcatc cttggagcct tacccgctct gctcactctg ggtctaaaag
     3001 gaatgcaaaa acagccttct tgtgaagatg gaaggctggc agttagtggt gaagctgggt
     3061 tccgatgcct gaggaagttt aaatactgga ggtggggaga taggatggat cttatgttta
     3121 cggcgaaatg tatgcccaag ctagaaaaac tgaagattat attttaccgg catgcccaag
     3181 atgaggctcc catcattcct gctttcgatt tcgggatcga aaacctgtcc cgcctcacta
     3241 ctttcaaatg tcacctaggt tgtaggccta tggcaacgag aacttttgat gctgtaaagg
     3301 cttctctgga cagagtagtc agagcacatc ccaaccacct tactgtaatc ttcagttatc
     3361 ctctgcgtac gtgattacct tctcaagatt tattatctat acgactagta caaacgtact
     3421 gacaacctct cttaattccc ttgccctgta ttttcaggta cgtcggacat gacatataca
     3481 ttccatgatt gctacatgcg gtctcaagac taa
//
